LOCUS       pR26_CAG_GFP_Dest 16880 bp DNA circular UNA 15-JUN-2015
DEFINITION  CTV.
COMMENT
FEATURES             Location/Qualifiers
     misc_feature    3..1087
                     /label="R26 5' arm"
                     /label="Rosa26 5´Homology region"
     polyA_signal    1208..1650
                     /label=polyA
                     /label="polyA region"
     promoter        1654..3325
                     /label="CAG promoter"
     misc_feature    3388..3421
                     /vntifkey="21"
                     /label=loxP
                     /label="loxP site"
     misc_feature    3420..5893
                     /label="NeoR STOP cassette"
                     /label="STOP cassette"
     polyA_signal    5743..5874
                     /vntifkey="43"
                     /label=SV40_PA_terminator
                     /label="SV40 polyA region"
     misc_feature    5894..5927
                     /vntifkey="21"
                     /label=loxP(1)
                     /label="loxP site"
     misc_feature    5931..7649
                     /vntifkey="21"
                     /label="dest casette"
                     /label="destination cloning cassette"
     misc_feature    5940..6064
                     /label="attR site"
     CDS             6173..6832
                     /label="chloramphenicol resistance"
     CDS             7174..7479
                     /label="ccdB selection gene"
     misc_feature    7520..7644
                     /label="attR site"
     misc_feature    7679..7726
                     /vntifkey="21"
                     /label=FRT
                     /label="FRT site"
     misc_feature    7753..8324
                     /vntifkey="21"
                     /label=IRES
     CDS             8328..9047
                     /label=GFP
     misc_feature    9072..9119
                     /vntifkey="21"
                     /label=FRT(1)
                     /label="FRT site"
     polyA_signal    9176..9403
                     /vntifkey="43"
                     /label=bGH_PA_terminator
                     /label="bGH polyA region"
     misc_feature    9491..13819
                     /label="R26 3'arm"
                     /label="Rosa25 3´Homology region"
     promoter        complement(14070..14088)
                     /vntifkey="30"
                     /label=M13_reverse_primer
     CDS             complement(15235..16095)
                     /vntifkey="4"
                     /label="ORF frame 3(4)"
                     /label="ampicillin resistance"
     primer_bind     16808..16830
                     /vntifkey="21"
                     /label=M13_pUC_fwd_primer
                     /label=M13_for_primer
ORIGIN
        1 CCCCGCGGCA GGCCCTCCGA GCGTGGTGGA GCCGTTCTGT GAGACAGCCG GGTACGAGTC
       61 GTGACGCTGG AAGGGGCAAG CGGGTGGTGG GCAGGAATGC GGTCCGCCCT GCAGCAACCG
      121 GAGGGGGAGG GAGAAGGGAG CGGAAAAGTC TCCACCGGAC GCGGCCATGG CTCGGGGGGG
      181 GGGGGGCAGC GGAGGAGCGC TTCCGGCCGA CGTCTCGTCG CTGATTGGCT TCTTTTCCTC
      241 CCGCCGTGTG TGAAAACACA AATGGCGTGT TTTGGTTGGC GTAAGGCGCC TGTCAGTTAA
      301 CGGCAGCCGG AGTGCGCAGC CGCCGGCAGC CTCGCTCTGC CCACTGGGTG GGGCGGGAGG
      361 TAGGTGGGGT GAGGCGAGCT GGACGTGCGG GCGCGGTCGG CCTCTGGCGG GGCGGGGGAG
      421 GGGAGGGAGG GTCAGCGAAA GTAGCTCGCG CGCGAGCGGC CGCCCACCCT CCCCTTCCTC
      481 TGGGGGAGTC GTTTTACCCG CCGCCGGCCG GGCCTCGTCG TCTGATTGGC TCTCGGGGCC
      541 CAGAAAACTG GCCCTTGCCA TTGGCTCGTG TTCGTGCAAG TTGAGTCCAT CCGCCGGCCA
      601 GCGGGGGCGG CGAGGAGGCG CTCCCAGGTT CCGGCCCTCC CCTCGGCCCC GCGCCGCAGA
      661 GTCTGGCCGC GCGCCCCTGC GCAACGTGGC AGGAAGCGCG CGCTGGGGGC GGGGACGGGC
      721 AGTAGGGCTG AGCGGCTGCG GGGCGGGTGC AAGCACGTTT CCGACTTGAG TTGCCTCAAG
      781 AGGGGCGTGC TGAGCCAGAC CTCCATCGCG CACTCCGGGG AGTGGAGGGA AGGAGCGAGG
      841 GCTCAGTTGG GCTGTTTTGG AGGCAGGAAG CACTTGCTCT CCCAAAGTCG CTCTGAGTTG
      901 TTATCAGTAA GGGAGCTGCA GTGGAGTAGG CGGGGAGAAG GCCGCACCCT TCTCCGGAGG
      961 GGGGAGGGGA GTGTTGCAAT ACCTTTCTGG GAGTTCTCTG CTGCCTCCTG GCTTCTGAGG
     1021 ACCGCCCTGG GCCTGGGAGA ATCCCTTCCC CCTCTTCCCT CGTGATCTGC AACTCCAGTC
     1081 TTTCTAGCAT CTGTAGGGCG CAGTAGTCCA GGGTTTCCTT GATGATGTCA TACTTATCCT
     1141 GTCCCTTTTT TTTCCACAGC TCGCGGTTGA GGACAAACTC TTCGCGGTCT TTCCAGTGGT
     1201 TAATTAACTC CTTTGAGTGT GCCTTCTAGT TGCCAGCCAT CTGTTGTTTG CCCCTCCCCC
     1261 GTGCCTTCCT TGACCCTGGA AGGTGCCACT CCCACTGTCC TTTCCTAATA AAATGAGGAA
     1321 ATTGCATCGC ATTGTCTGAG TAGGTGTCAT TCTATTCTGG GGGGTGGGGT GGGGCAGGAC
     1381 AGCAAGGGGG AGGATTGGGA AGACAATAGC AGGCATGCTG GGGATGCGGT CTAGCGACTG
     1441 TGCCTTCTAG TTGCCAGCCA TCTGTTGTTT GCCCCTCCCC CGTGCCTTCC TTGACCCTGG
     1501 AAGGTGCCAC TCCCACTGTC CTTTCCTAAT AAAATGAGGA AATTGCATCG CATTGTCTGA
     1561 GTAGGTGTCA TTCTATTCTG GGGGGTGGGG TGGGGCAGGA CAGCAAGGGG GAGGATTGGG
     1621 AAGACAATAG CAGGCATGCT GGGGATGCGG GTCGACATTG ATTATTGACT AGTTATTAAT
     1681 AGTAATCAAT TACGGGGTCA TTAGTTCATA GCCCATATAT GGAGTTCCGC GTTACATAAC
     1741 TTACGGTAAA TGGCCCGCCT GGCTGACCGC CCAACGACCC CCGCCCATTG ACGTCAATAA
     1801 TGACGTATGT TCCCATAGTA ACGCCAATAG GGACTTTCCA TTGACGTCAA TGGGTGGAGT
     1861 ATTTACGGTA AACTGCCCAC TTGGCAGTAC ATCAAGTGTA TCATATGCCA AGTACGCCCC
     1921 CTATTGACGT CAATGACGGT AAATGGCCCG CCTGGCATTA TGCCCAGTAC ATGACCTTAT
     1981 GGGACTTTCC TACTTGGCAG TACATCTACG TATTAGTCAT CGCTATTACC ATGGTCGAGG
     2041 TGAGCCCCAC GTTCTGCTTC ACTCTCCCCA TCTCCCCCCC CTCCCCACCC CCAATTTTGT
     2101 ATTTATTTAT TTTTTAATTA TTTTGTGCAG CGATGGGGGC GGGGGGGGGG GGCGCGCGCC
     2161 AGGCGGGGCG GGGCGGGGCG AGGGGCGGGG CGGGGCGAGG CGGAGAGGTG CGGCGGCAGC
     2221 CAATCAGAGC GGCGCGCTCC GAAAGTTTCC TTTTATGGCG AGGCGGCGGC GGCGGCGGCC
     2281 CTATAAAAAG CGAAGCGCGC GGCGGGCGGG AGTCGCTGCG CGCTGCCTTC GCCCCGTGCC
     2341 CCGCTCCGCC GCCGCCTCGC GCCGCCCGCC CCGGCTCTGA CTGACCGCGT TACTCCCACA
     2401 GGTGAGCGGG CGGGACGGCC CTTCTCCTCC GGGCTGTAAT TAGCGCTTGG TTTAATGACG
     2461 GCTTGTTTCT TTTCTGTGGC TGCGTGAAAG CCTTGAGGGG CTCCGGGAGG GCCCTTTGTG
     2521 CGGGGGGAGC GGCTCGGGGG GTGCGTGCGT GTGTGTGTGC GTGGGGAGCG CCGCGTGCGG
     2581 CTCCGCGCTG CCCGGCGGCT GTGAGCGCTG CGGGCGCGGC GCGGGGCTTT GTGCGCTCCG
     2641 CAGTGTGCGC GAGGGGAGCG CGGCCGGGGG CGGTGCCCCG CGGTGCGGGG GGGGCTGCGA
     2701 GGGGAACAAA GGCTGCGTGC GGGGTGTGTG CGTGGGGGGG TGAGCAGGGG GTGTGGGCGC
     2761 GTCGGTCGGG CTGCAACCCC CCCTGCACCC CCCTCCCCGA GTTGCTGAGC ACGGCCCGGC
     2821 TTCGGGTGCG GGGCTCCGTA CGGGGCGTGG CGCGGGGCTC GCCGTGCCGG GCGGGGGGTG
     2881 GCGGCAGGTG GGGGTGCCGG GCGGGGCGGG GCCGCCTCGG GCCGGGGAGG GCTCGGGGGA
     2941 GGGGCGCGGC GGCCCCCGGA GCGCCGGCGG CTGTCGAGGC GCGGCGAGCC GCAGCCATTG
     3001 CCTTTTATGG TAATCGTGCG AGAGGGCGCA GGGACTTCCT TTGTCCCAAA TCTGTGCGGA
     3061 GCCGAAATCT GGGAGGCGCC GCCGCACCCC CTCTAGCGGG CGCGGGGCGA AGCGGTGCGG
     3121 CGCCGGCAGG AAGGAAATGG GCGGGGAGGG CCTTCGTGCG TCGCCGCGCC GCCGTCCCCT
     3181 TCTCCCTCTC CAGCCTCGGG GCTGTCCGCG GGGGGACGGC TGCCTTCGGG GGGGACGGGG
     3241 CAGGGCGGGG TTCGGCTTCT GGCGTGTGAC CGGCGGCTCT AGAGCCTCTG CTAACCATGT
     3301 TCATGCCTTC TTCTTTTTCC TACAGCTCCT GGGCAACGTG CTGGTTATTG TGCTGTCTCA
     3361 TCATTTTGGC AAAGAATTCT TAATTAAATA ACTTCGTATA GCATACATTA TACGAAGTTA
     3421 TGGATCCGAA CAAACGACCC AACACCCGTG CGTTTTATTC TGTCTTTTTA TTGCCGATCC
     3481 CCTCAGAAGA ACTCGTCAAG AAGGCGATAG AAGGCGATGC GCTGCGAATC GGGAGCGGCG
     3541 ATACCGTAAA GCACGAGGAA GCGGTCAGCC CATTCGCCGC CAAGCTCTTC AGCAATATCA
     3601 CGGGTAGCCA ACGCTATGTC CTGATAGCGG TCCGCCACAC CCAGCCGGCC ACAGTCGATG
     3661 AATCCAGAAA AGCGGCCATT TTCCACCATG ATATTCGGCA AGCAGGCATC GCCATGGGTC
     3721 ACGACGAGAT CCTCGCCGTC GGGCATGCGC GCCTTGAGCC TGGCGAACAG TTCGGCTGGC
     3781 GCGAGCCCCT GATGCTCTTC GTCCAGATCA TCCTGATCGA CAAGACCGGC TTCCATCCGA
     3841 GTACGTGCTC GCTCGATGCG ATGTTTCGCT TGGTGGTCGA ATGGGCAGGT AGCCGGATCA
     3901 AGCGTATGCA GCCGCCGCAT TGCATCAGCC ATGATGGATA CTTTCTCGGC AGGAGCAAGG
     3961 TGAGATGACA GGAGATCCTG CCCCGGCACT TCGCCCAATA GCAGCCAGTC CCTTCCCGCT
     4021 TCAGTGACAA CGTCGAGCAC AGCTGCGCAA GGAACGCCCG TCGTGGCCAG CCACGATAGC
     4081 CGCGCTGCCT CGTCCTGCAG TTCATTCAGG GCACCGGACA GGTCGGTCTT GACAAAAAGA
     4141 ACCGGGCGCC CCTGCGCTGA CAGCCGGAAC ACGGCGGCAT CAGAGCAGCC GATTGTCTGT
     4201 TGTGCCCAGT CATAGCCGAA TAGCCTCTCC ACCCAAGCGG CCGGAGAACC TGCGTGCAAT
     4261 CCATCTTGTT CAATGGCCGA TCCCATATTG GCTGCAGGGT CGCTCGGTGT TCGAGGCCAC
     4321 ACGCGTCACC TTAATATGCG AAGTGGACCT GGGACCGCGC CGCCCCGACT GCATCTGCGT
     4381 GTTCGAATTC GCCAATGACA AGACGCTGGG CGGGGTTTGC TCGACATTGG GTGGAAACAT
     4441 TCCAGGCCTG GGTGGAGAGG CTTTTTGCTT CCTCTTGCAA AACCACACTG CTCGACATTG
     4501 GGTGGAAACA TTCCAGGCCT GGGTGGAGAG GCTTTTTGCT TCCTCTTGCA AAACCACACT
     4561 GCTCGACTAG TGATTAAAGT CGACTCGGGG ACACCAAATA TGGCGATCTC GGCCTTTTCG
     4621 TTTCTTGGAG CTGGGACATG TTTGCCATCG ATCCATCTAC CACCAGAACG GCCGTTAGAT
     4681 CTGCTGCCAC CGTTGTTTCC ACCGAAGAAA CCACCGTTGC CGTAACCACC ACGACGGTTG
     4741 TTGCTAAAGA AGCTGCCACC GCCACGGCCA CCGTTGTAGC CGCCGTTGTT GTTATTGTAG
     4801 TTGCTCATGT TATTTCTGGC ACTTCTTGGT TTTCCTCTTA AGTGAGGAGG AACATAACCA
     4861 TTCTCGTTGT TGTCGTTGAT GCTTAAATTT TGCACTTGTT CGCTCAGTTC AGCCATAATA
     4921 TGAAATGCTT TTCTTGTTGT TCTTACGGAA TACCACTTGC CACCTATCAC CACAACTAAC
     4981 TTTTTCCCGT TCCTCCATCT CTTTTATATT TTTTTTCTCG AGGGATCTTT GTGAAGGAAC
     5041 CTTACTTCTG TGGTGTGACA TAATTGGACA AACTACCTAC AGAGATTTAA AGCTCTAAGG
     5101 TAAATATAAA ATTTTTAAGT GTATAATGTG TTAAACTACT GATTCTAATT GTTTGTGTAT
     5161 TTTAGATTCC AACCTATGGA ACTGATGAAT GGGAGCAGTG GTGGAATGCC TTTAATGAGG
     5221 AAAACCTGTT TTGCTCAGAA GAAATGCCAT CTAGTGATGA TGAGGCTACT GCTGACTCTC
     5281 AACATTCTAC TCCTCCAAAA AAGAAGAGAA AGGTAGAAGA CCCCAAGGAC TTTCCTTCAG
     5341 AATTGCTAAG TTTTTTGAGT CATGCTGTGT TTAGTAATAG AACTCTTGCT TGCTTTGCTA
     5401 TTTACACCAC AAAGGAAAAA GCTGCACTGC TATACAAGAA AATTATGGAA AAATATTCTG
     5461 TAACCTTTAT AAGTAGGCAT AACAGTTATA ATCATAACAT ACTGTTTTTT CTTACTCCAC
     5521 ACAGGCATAG AGTGTCTGCT ATTAATAACT ATGCTCAAAA ATTGTGTACC TTTAGCTTTT
     5581 TAATTTGTAA AGGGGTTAAT AAGGAATATT TGATGTATAG TGCCTTGACT AGAGATCATA
     5641 ATCAGCCATA CCACATTTGT AGAGGTTTTA CTTGCTTTAA AAAACCTCCC ACACCTCCCC
     5701 CTGAACCTGA AACATAAAAT GAATGCAATT GTTGTTGTTA ACTTGTTTAT TGCAGCTTAT
     5761 AATGGTTACA AATAAAGCAA TAGCATCACA AATTTCACAA ATAAAGCATT TTTTTCACTG
     5821 CATTCTAGTT GTGGTTTGTC CAAACTCATC AATGTATCTT ATCATGTCTG GATCTGACAT
     5881 GGTAAGTAAG CTTATAACTT CGTATAGCAT ACATTATACG AAGTTATCGG CGCGCCATCA
     5941 CAAGTTTGTA CAAAAAAGCT GAACGAGAAA CGTAAAATGA TATAAATATC AATATATTAA
     6001 ATTAGATTTT GCATAAAAAA CAGACTACAT AATACTGTAA AACACAACAT ATCCAGTCAT
     6061 ATTGGCGGCC GCATTAGGCA CCCCAGGCTT TACACTTTAT GCTTCCGGCT CGTATAATGT
     6121 GTGGATTTTG AGTTAGGATC CGTCGAGATT TTCAGGAGCT AAGGAAGCTA AAATGGAGAA
     6181 AAAAATCACT GGATATACCA CCGTTGATAT ATCCCAATGG CATCGTAAAG AACATTTTGA
     6241 GGCATTTCAG TCAGTTGCTC AATGTACCTA TAACCAGACC GTTCAGCTGG ATATTACGGC
     6301 CTTTTTAAAG ACCGTAAAGA AAAATAAGCA CAAGTTTTAT CCGGCCTTTA TTCACATTCT
     6361 TGCCCGCCTG ATGAATGCTC ATCCGGAATT CCGTATGGCA ATGAAAGACG GTGAGCTGGT
     6421 GATATGGGAT AGTGTTCACC CTTGTTACAC CGTTTTCCAT GAGCAAACTG AAACGTTTTC
     6481 ATCGCTCTGG AGTGAATACC ACGACGATTT CCGGCAGTTT CTACACATAT ATTCGCAAGA
     6541 TGTGGCGTGT TACGGTGAAA ACCTGGCCTA TTTCCCTAAA GGGTTTATTG AGAATATGTT
     6601 TTTCGTCTCA GCCAATCCCT GGGTGAGTTT CACCAGTTTT GATTTAAACG TGGCCAATAT
     6661 GGACAACTTC TTCGCCCCCG TTTTCACCAT GGGCAAATAT TATACGCAAG GCGACAAGGT
     6721 GCTGATGCCG CTGGCGATTC AGGTTCATCA TGCCGTTTGT GATGGCTTCC ATGTCGGCAG
     6781 AATGCTTAAT GAATTACAAC AGTACTGCGA TGAGTGGCAG GGCGGGGCGT AAACGCGTGG
     6841 ATCCGGCTTA CTAAAAGCCA GATAACAGTA TGCGTATTTG CGCGCTGATT TTTGCGGTAT
     6901 AAGAATATAT ACTGATATGT ATACCCGAAG TATGTCAAAA AGAGGTATGC TATGAAGCAG
     6961 CGTATTACAG TGACAGTTGA CAGCGACAGC TATCAGTTGC TCAAGGCATA TATGATGTCA
     7021 ATATCTCCGG TCTGGTAAGC ACAACCATGC AGAATGAAGC CCGTCGTCTG CGTGCCGAAC
     7081 GCTGGAAAGC GGAAAATCAG GAAGGGATGG CTGAGGTCGC CCGGTTTATT GAAATGAACG
     7141 GCTCTTTTGC TGACGAGAAC AGGGGCTGGT GAAATGCAGT TTAAGGTTTA CACCTATAAA
     7201 AGAGAGAGCC GTTATCGTCT GTTTGTGGAT GTACAGAGTG ATATTATTGA CACGCCCGGG
     7261 CGACGGATGG TGATCCCCCT GGCCAGTGCA CGTCTGCTGT CAGATAAAGT CTCCCGTGAA
     7321 CTTTACCCGG TGGTGCATAT CGGGGATGAA AGCTGGCGCA TGATGACCAC CGATATGGCC
     7381 AGTGTGCCGG TCTCCGTTAT CGGGGAAGAA GTGGCTGATC TCAGCCACCG CGAAAATGAC
     7441 ATCAAAAACG CCATTAACCT GATGTTCTGG GGAATATAAA TGTCAGGCTC CCTTATACAC
     7501 AGCCAGTCTG CAGGTCGACC ATAGTGACTG GATATGTTGT GTTTTACAGC ATTATGTAGT
     7561 CTGTTTTTTA TGCAAAATCT AATTTAATAT ATTGATATTT ATATCATTTT ACGTTTCTCG
     7621 TTCAGCTTTC TTGTACAAAG TGGTGATGGC GCGCCGCGGC CGCGATCAAT TCGGTACCGA
     7681 AGTTCCTATT CCGAAGTTCC TATTCTCTAG AAAGTATAGG AACTTCCTCG AGGGTACCCC
     7741 AATTCCGCCC CCCCCCCCCC CCTAACGTTA CTGGCCGAAG CCGCTTGGAA TAAGGCCGGT
     7801 GTGCGTTTGT CTATATGTTA TTTTCCACCA TATTGCCGTC TTTTGGCAAT GTGAGGGCCC
     7861 GGAAACCTGG CCCTGTCTTC TTGACGAGCA TTCCTAGGGG TCTTTCCCCT CTCGCCAAAG
     7921 GAATGCAAGG TCTGTTGAAT GTCGTGAAGG AAGCAGTTCC TCTGGAAGCT TCTTGAAGAC
     7981 AAACAACGTC TGTAGCGACC CTTTGCAGGC AGCGGAACCC CCCACCTGGC GACAGGTGCC
     8041 TCTGCGGCCA AAAGCCACGT GTATAAGATA CACCTGCAAA GGCGGCACAA CCCCAGTGCC
     8101 ACGTTGTGAG TTGGATAGTT GTGGAAAGAG TCAAATGGCT CTCCTCAAGC GTATTCAACA
     8161 AGGGGCTGAA GGATGCCCAG AAGGTACCCC ATTGTATGGG ATCTGATCTG GGGCCTCGGT
     8221 GCACATGCTT TACATGTGTT TAGTCGAGGT TAAAAAACGT CTAGGCCCCC CGAACCACGG
     8281 GGACGTGGTT TTCCTTTGAA AAACACGATG ATAATATGGC CACAACCATG GTGAGCAAGG
     8341 GCGAGGAGCT GTTCACCGGG GTGGTGCCCA TCCTGGTCGA GCTGGACGGC GACGTAAACG
     8401 GCCACAAGTT CAGCGTGTCC GGCGAGGGCG AGGGCGATGC CACCTACGGC AAGCTGACCC
     8461 TGAAGTTCAT CTGCACCACC GGCAAGCTGC CCGTGCCCTG GCCCACCCTC GTGACCACCC
     8521 TGACCTACGG CGTGCAGTGC TTCAGCCGCT ACCCCGACCA CATGAAGCAG CACGACTTCT
     8581 TCAAGTCCGC CATGCCCGAA GGCTACGTCC AGGAGCGCAC CATCTTCTTC AAGGACGACG
     8641 GCAACTACAA GACCCGCGCC GAGGTGAAGT TCGAGGGCGA CACCCTGGTG AACCGCATCG
     8701 AGCTGAAGGG CATCGACTTC AAGGAGGACG GCAACATCCT GGGGCACAAG CTGGAGTACA
     8761 ACTACAACAG CCACAACGTC TATATCATGG CCGACAAGCA GAAGAACGGC ATCAAGGTGA
     8821 ACTTCAAGAT CCGCCACAAC ATCGAGGACG GCAGCGTGCA GCTCGCCGAC CACTACCAGC
     8881 AGAACACCCC CATCGGCGAC GGCCCCGTGC TGCTGCCCGA CAACCACTAC CTGAGCACCC
     8941 AGTCCGCCCT GAGCAAAGAC CCCAACGAGA AGCGCGATCA CATGGTCCTG CTGGAGTTCG
     9001 TGACCGCCGC CGGGATCACT CTCGGCATGG ACGAGCTGTA CAAGTAATCC GGGATCCGGA
     9061 GAGCTCCCAA CGAAGTTCCT ATTCCGAAGT TCCTATTCTC TAGAAAGTAT AGGAACTTCC
     9121 TCGAGGTTGG ATGCAGCCCG GGGGATCCAC TAGTTCTAGA GCGGCCGATC AGCCTCGACT
     9181 GTGCCTTCTA GTTGCCAGCC ATCTGTTGTT TGCCCCTCCC CCGTGCCTTC CTTGACCCTG
     9241 GAAGGTGCCA CTCCCACTGT CCTTTCCTAA TAAAATGAGG AAATTGCATC GCATTGTCTG
     9301 AGTAGGTGTC ATTCTATTCT GGGGGGTGGG GTGGGGCAGG ACAGCAAGGG GGAGGATTGG
     9361 GAAGACAATA GCAGGCATGC TGGGGATGCG GTGGGCTCTA TGGCTTCTGA GGCGGAAAGA
     9421 ACCAGCTGGG GCTCGAGATC CACTAGTTCT AGCCTCGAGG CTAGAGCGGC CGCCGCGGAT
     9481 ATCGAATTCG CTAGAAGATG GGCGGGAGTC TTCTGGGCAG GCTTAAAGGC TAACCTGGTG
     9541 TGTGGGCGTT GTCCTGCAGG GGAATTGAAC AGGTGTAAAA TTGGAGGGAC AAGACTTCCC
     9601 ACAGATTTTC GGTTTTGTCG GGAAGTTTTT TAATAGGGGC AAATAAGGAA AATGGGAGGA
     9661 TAGGTAGTCA TCTGGGGTTT TATGCAGCAA AACTACAGGT TATTATTGCT TGTGATCCGC
     9721 CTCGGAGTAT TTTCCATCGA GGTAGATTAA AGACATGCTC ACCCGAGTTT TATACTCTCC
     9781 TGCTTGAGAT CCTTACTACA GTATGAAATT ACAGTGTCGC GAGTTAGACT ATGTAAGCAG
     9841 AATTTTAATC ATTTTTAAAG AGCCCAGTAC TTCATATCCA TTTCTCCCGC TCCTTCTGCA
     9901 GCCTTATCAA AAGGTATTTT AGAACACTCA TTTTAGCCCC ATTTTCATTT ATTATACTGG
     9961 CTTATCCAAC CCCTAGACAG AGCATTGGCA TTTTCCCTTT CCTGATCTTA GAAGTCTGAT
    10021 GACTCATGAA ACCAGACAGA TTAGTTACAT ACACCACAAA TCGAGGCTGT AGCTGGGGCC
    10081 TCAACACTGC AGTTCTTTTA TAACTCCTTA GTACACTTTT TGTTGATCCT TTGCCTTGAT
    10141 CCTTAATTTT CAGTGTCTAT CACCTCTCCC GTCAGGTGGT GTTCCACATT TGGGCCTATT
    10201 CTCAGTCCAG GGAGTTTTAC AACAATAGAT GTATTGAGAA TCCAACCTAA AGCTTAACTT
    10261 TCCACTCCCA TGAATGCCTC TCTCCTTTTT CTCCATTTAT AAACTGAGCT ATTAACCATT
    10321 AATGGTTTCC AGGTGGATGT CTCCTCCCCC AATATTACCT GATGTATCTT ACATATTGCC
    10381 AGGCTGATAT TTTAAGACAT TAAAAGGTAT ATTTCATTAT TGAGCCACAT GGTATTGATT
    10441 ACTGCTTACT AAAATTTTGT CATTGTACAC ATCTGTAAAA GGTGGTTCCT TTTGGAATGC
    10501 AAAGTTCAGG TGTTTGTTGT CTTTCCTGAC CTAAGGTCTT GTGAGCTTGT ATTTTTTCTA
    10561 TTTAAGCAGT GCTTTCTCTT GGACTGGCTT GACTCATGGC ATTCTACACG TTATTGCTGG
    10621 TCTAAATGTG ATTTTGCCAA GCTTCTTCAG GACCTATAAT TTTGCTTGAC TTGTAGCCAA
    10681 ACACAAGTAA AATGATTAAG CAACAAATGT ATTTGTGAAG CTTGGTTTTT AGGTTGTTGT
    10741 GTTGTGTGTG CTTGTGCTCT ATAATAATAC TATCCAGGGG CTGGAGAGGT GGCTCGGAGT
    10801 TCAAGAGCAC AGACTGCTCT TCCAGAAGTC CTGAGTTCAA TTCCCAGCAA CCACATGGTG
    10861 GCTCACAACC ATCTGTAATG GGATCTGATG CCCTCTTCTG GTGTGTCTGA AGACCACAAG
    10921 TGTATTCACA TTAAATAAAT AAATCCTCCT TCTTCTTCTT TTTTTTTTTT TTAAAGAGAA
    10981 TACTGTCTCC AGTAGAATTT ACTGAAGTAA TGAAATACTT TGTGTTTGTT CCAATATGGT
    11041 AGCCAATAAT CAAATTACTC TTTAAGCACT GGAAATGTTA CCAAGGAACT AATTTTTATT
    11101 TGAAGTGTAA CTGTGGACAG AGGAGCCATA ACTGCAGACT TGTGGGATAC AGAAGACCAA
    11161 TGCAGACTTT AATGTCTTTT CTCTTACACT AAGCAATAAA GAAATAAAAA TTGAACTTCT
    11221 AGTATCCTAT TTGTTTAAAC TGCTAGCTTT ACTTAACTTT TGTGCTTCAT CTATACAAAG
    11281 CTGAAAGCTA AGTCTGCAGC CATTACTAAA CATGAAAGCA AGTAATGATA ATTTTGGATT
    11341 TCAAAAATGT AGGGCCAGAG TTTAGCCAGC CAGTGGTGGT GCTTGCCTTT ATGCCTTTAA
    11401 TCCCAGCACT CTGGAGGCAG AGACAGGCAG ATCTCTGAGT TTGAGCCCAG CCTGGTCTAC
    11461 ACATCAAGTT CTATCTAGGA TAGCCAGGAA TACACACAGA AACCCTGTTG GGGAGGGGGG
    11521 CTCTGAGATT TCATAAAATT ATAATTGAAG CATTCCCTAA TGAGCCACTA TGGATGTGGC
    11581 TAAATCCGTC TACCTTTCTG ATGAGATTTG GGTATTATTT TTTCTGTCTC TGCTGTTGGT
    11641 TGGGTCTTTT GACACTGTGG GCTTTCTTTA AAGCCTCCTT CCTGCCATGT GGTCTCTTGT
    11701 TTGCTACTAA CTTCCCATGG CTTAAATGGC ATGGCTTTTT GCCTTCTAAG GGCAGCTGCT
    11761 GAGATTTGCA GCCTGATTTC CAGGGTGGGG TTGGGAAATC TTTCAAACAC TAAAATTGTC
    11821 CTTTAATTTT TTTTTTAAAA AATGGGTTAT ATAATAAACC TCATAAAATA GTTATGAGGA
    11881 GTGAGGTGGA CTAATATTAA ATGAGTCCCT CCCCTATAAA AGAGCTATTA AGGCTTTTTG
    11941 TCTTATACTT AACTTTTTTT TTAAATGTGG TATCTTTAGA ACCAAGGGTC TTAGAGTTTT
    12001 AGTATACAGA AACTGTTGCA TCGCTTAATC AGATTTTCTA GTTTCAAATC CAGAGAATCC
    12061 AAATTCTTCA CAGCCAAAGT CAAATTAAGA ATTTCTGACT TTTAATGTTA ATTTGCTTAC
    12121 TGTGAATATA AAAATGATAG CTTTTCCTGA GGCAGGGTCT CACTATGTAT CTCTGCCTGA
    12181 TCTGCAACAA GATATGTAGA CTAAAGTTCT GCCTGCTTTT GTCTCCTGAA TACTAAGGTT
    12241 AAAATGTAGT AATACTTTTG GAACTTGCAG GTCAGATTCT TTTATAGGGG ACACACTAAG
    12301 GGAGCTTGGG TGATAGTTGG TAAAATGTGT TTCAAGTGAT GAAAACTTGA ATTATTATCA
    12361 CCGCAACCTA CTTTTTAAAA AAAAAAGCCA GGCCTGTTAG AGCATGCTTA AGGGATCCCT
    12421 AGGACTTGCT GAGCACACAA GAGTAGTTAC TTGGCAGGCT CCTGGTGAGA GCATATTTCA
    12481 AAAAACAAGG CAGACAACCA AGAAACTACA GTTAAGGTTA CCTGTCTTTA AACCATCTGC
    12541 ATATACACAG GGATATTAAA ATATTCCAAA TAATATTTCA TTCAAGTTTT CCCCCATCAA
    12601 ATTGGGACAT GGATTTCTCC GGTGAATAGG CAGAGTTGGA AACTAAACAA ATGTTGGTTT
    12661 TGTGATTTGT GAAATTGTTT TCAAGTGATA GTTAAAGCCC ATGAGATACA GAACAAAGCT
    12721 GCTATTTCGA GGTCTCTTGG TTTATACTCA GAAGCACTTC TTTGGGTTTC CCTGCACTAT
    12781 CCTGATCATG TGCTAGGCCT ACCTTAGGCT GATTGTTGTT CAAATAAACT TAAGTTTCCT
    12841 GTCAGGTGAT GTCATATGAT TTCATATATC AAGGCAAAAC ATGTTATATA TGTTAAACAT
    12901 TTGTACTTAA TGTGAAAGTT AGGTCTTTGT GGGTTTGATT TTTAATTTTC AAAACCTGAG
    12961 CTAAATAAGT CATTTTTACA TGTCTTACAT TTGGTGGAAT TGTATAATTG TGGTTTGCAG
    13021 GCAAGACTCT CTGACCTAGT AACCCTACCT ATAGAGCACT TTGCTGGGTC ACAAGTCTAG
    13081 GAGTCAAGCA TTTCACCTTG AAGTTGAGAC GTTTTGTTAG TGTATACTAG TTTATATGTT
    13141 GGAGGACATG TTTATCCAGA AGATATTCAG GACTATTTTT GACTGGGCTA AGGAATTGAT
    13201 TCTGATTAGC ACTGTTAGTG AGCATTGAGT GGCCTTTAGG CTTGAATTGG AGTCACTTGT
    13261 ATATCTCAAA TAATGCTGGC CTTTTTTAAA AAGCCCTTGT TCTTTATCAC CCTGTTTTCT
    13321 ACATAATTTT TGTTCAAAGA AATACTTGTT TGGATCTCCT TTTGACAACA ATAGCATGTT
    13381 TTCAAGCCAT ATTTTTTTTC CTTTTTTTTT TTTTTTTTGG TTTTTCGAGA CAGGGTTTCT
    13441 CTGTATAGCC CTGGCTGTCC TGGAACTCAC TTTGTAGACC AGGCTGGCCT CGAACTCAGA
    13501 AATCCGCCTG CCTCTGCCTC CTGAGTGCCG GGATTAAAGG CGTGCACCAC CACGCCTGGC
    13561 TAAGTTGGAT ATTTTGTTAT ATAACTATAA CCAATACTAA CTCCACTGGG TGGATTTTTA
    13621 ATTCAGTCAG TAGTCTTAAG TGGTCTTTAT TGGCCCTTCA TTAAAATCTA CTGTTCACTC
    13681 TAACAGAGGC TGTTGGTACT AGTGGCACTT AAGCAACTTC CTACGGATAT ACTAGCAGAT
    13741 TAAGGGTCAG GGATAGAAAC TAGTCTAGCG TTTTGTATAC CTACCAGCTT TATACTACCT
    13801 TGTTCTGATA GAAATATTTA GGACATCTAG CTTATCGATC CGTCGACGGT ATCGATAAGC
    13861 TTGATATCGA ATTCTACCGG GTAGGGGAGG CGCTTTTCCA AGGCAGTCTG AGCATGCGCT
    13921 TAGCAGCCCC GCTGGCACTT GGCGCTACAC AAGTGGCCTT GGCCTCGCAC ACATTCCACA
    13981 TCCACCGGTA GGCGCCGCCG CCCTGCAGGC GATCGCTACG TACAGCTTTT GTTCCCTTTA
    14041 GTGAGGGTTA ATTGCGCGCT TGGCGTAATC ATGGTCATAG CTGTTTCCTG TGTGAAATTG
    14101 TTATCCGCTC ACAATTCCAC ACAACATACG AGCCGGAAGC ATAAAGTGTA AAGCCTGGGG
    14161 TGCCTAATGA GTGAGCTAAC TCACATTAAT TGCGTTGCGC TCACTGCCCG CTTTCCAGTC
    14221 GGGAAACCTG TCGTGCCAGC TGCATTAATG AATCGGCCAA CGCGCGGGGA GAGGCGGTTT
    14281 GCGTATTGGG CGCTCTTCCG CTTCCTCGCT CACTGACTCG CTGCGCTCGG TCGTTCGGCT
    14341 GCGGCGAGCG GTATCAGCTC ACTCAAAGGC GGTAATACGG TTATCCACAG AATCAGGGGA
    14401 TAACGCAGGA AAGAACATGT GAGCAAAAGG CCAGCAAAAG GCCAGGAACC GTAAAAAGGC
    14461 CGCGTTGCTG GCGTTTTTCC ATAGGCTCCG CCCCCCTGAC GAGCATCACA AAAATCGACG
    14521 CTCAAGTCAG AGGTGGCGAA ACCCGACAGG ACTATAAAGA TACCAGGCGT TTCCCCCTGG
    14581 AAGCTCCCTC GTGCGCTCTC CTGTTCCGAC CCTGCCGCTT ACCGGATACC TGTCCGCCTT
    14641 TCTCCCTTCG GGAAGCGTGG CGCTTTCTCA TAGCTCACGC TGTAGGTATC TCAGTTCGGT
    14701 GTAGGTCGTT CGCTCCAAGC TGGGCTGTGT GCACGAACCC CCCGTTCAGC CCGACCGCTG
    14761 CGCCTTATCC GGTAACTATC GTCTTGAGTC CAACCCGGTA AGACACGACT TATCGCCACT
    14821 GGCAGCAGCC ACTGGTAACA GGATTAGCAG AGCGAGGTAT GTAGGCGGTG CTACAGAGTT
    14881 CTTGAAGTGG TGGCCTAACT ACGGCTACAC TAGAAGGACA GTATTTGGTA TCTGCGCTCT
    14941 GCTGAAGCCA GTTACCTTCG GAAAAAGAGT TGGTAGCTCT TGATCCGGCA AACAAACCAC
    15001 CGCTGGTAGC GGTGGTTTTT TTGTTTGCAA GCAGCAGATT ACGCGCAGAA AAAAAGGATC
    15061 TCAAGAAGAT CCTTTGATCT TTTCTACGGG GTCTGACGCT CAGTGGAACG AAAACTCACG
    15121 TTAAGGGATT TTGGTCATGA GATTATCAAA AAGGATCTTC ACCTAGATCC TTTTAAATTA
    15181 AAAATGAAGT TTTAAATCAA TCTAAAGTAT ATATGAGTAA ACTTGGTCTG ACAGTTACCA
    15241 ATGCTTAATC AGTGAGGCAC CTATCTCAGC GATCTGTCTA TTTCGTTCAT CCATAGTTGC
    15301 CTGACTCCCC GTCGTGTAGA TAACTACGAT ACGGGAGGGC TTACCATCTG GCCCCAGTGC
    15361 TGCAATGATA CCGCGAGACC CACGCTCACC GGCTCCAGAT TTATCAGCAA TAAACCAGCC
    15421 AGCCGGAAGG GCCGAGCGCA GAAGTGGTCC TGCAACTTTA TCCGCCTCCA TCCAGTCTAT
    15481 TAATTGTTGC CGGGAAGCTA GAGTAAGTAG TTCGCCAGTT AATAGTTTGC GCAACGTTGT
    15541 TGCCATTGCT ACAGGCATCG TGGTGTCACG CTCGTCGTTT GGTATGGCTT CATTCAGCTC
    15601 CGGTTCCCAA CGATCAAGGC GAGTTACATG ATCCCCCATG TTGTGCAAAA AAGCGGTTAG
    15661 CTCCTTCGGT CCTCCGATCG TTGTCAGAAG TAAGTTGGCC GCAGTGTTAT CACTCATGGT
    15721 TATGGCAGCA CTGCATAATT CTCTTACTGT CATGCCATCC GTAAGATGCT TTTCTGTGAC
    15781 TGGTGAGTAC TCAACCAAGT CATTCTGAGA ATAGTGTATG CGGCGACCGA GTTGCTCTTG
    15841 CCCGGCGTCA ATACGGGATA ATACCGCGCC ACATAGCAGA ACTTTAAAAG TGCTCATCAT
    15901 TGGAAAACGT TCTTCGGGGC GAAAACTCTC AAGGATCTTA CCGCTGTTGA GATCCAGTTC
    15961 GATGTAACCC ACTCGTGCAC CCAACTGATC TTCAGCATCT TTTACTTTCA CCAGCGTTTC
    16021 TGGGTGAGCA AAAACAGGAA GGCAAAATGC CGCAAAAAAG GGAATAAGGG CGACACGGAA
    16081 ATGTTGAATA CTCATACTCT TCCTTTTTCA ATATTATTGA AGCATTTATC AGGGTTATTG
    16141 TCTCATGAGC GGATACATAT TTGAATGTAT TTAGAAAAAT AAACAAATAG GGGTTCCGCG
    16201 CACATTTCCC CGAAAAGTGC CACCTAAATT GTAAGCGTTA ATATTTTGTT AAAATTCGCG
    16261 TTAAATTTTT GTTAAATCAG CTCATTTTTT AACCAATAGG CCGAAATCGG CAAAATCCCT
    16321 TATAAATCAA AAGAATAGAC CGAGATAGGG TNNNNNNNNN NNNNNNNNNN NNNNNNNNNN
    16381 NNNNNNNNAA AGAACGTGGA CTCCAACGTC AAAGGNNNNN NNNNNNNNNN NNNNNNNNNN
    16441 NNNNNNNNNN NNNNNNNNNN NNNNTNNNNN NNNNNNNNNN NNNNNNNNNN NNNNNNNNNN
    16501 NNNNNNNNNN NNNNNNNNNN NNNNNNNNNN NNNNNNNNNN NNNNNNNNNN NNNNNNGNNN
    16561 NNNNNNNNNN NNNNNNNNNN NNNNNNNNNN NNNNNNNNNN NNNNNNNNNN NNNNNNNNNN
    16621 NNNNNNNNNN NNNNNNNNNN NNNNNNNNNN NNNNNNNNNN NNNNNNNNNN NNNNNNNNNN
    16681 NCCCATTCGC CATTCAGGCT GCGCAACTGT TGGGAAGGGC GATCGGTGCG GGCCTCTTCG
    16741 CTATTACGCC AGCTGGCGAA AGGGGGATGT GCTGCAAGGC GATTAAGTTG GGTAACGCCA
    16801 GGGTTTTCCC AGTCACGACG TTGTAAAACG ACGGCCAGTG AGCGCGCGTA ATACGACTCA
    16861 CTATAGGGCG AATTGGAGCT
//
