>Addgene plasmid #74281 | pR26 CAG/GFP Dest | addgene full sequence | sequence record 419887 | Addgene NGS Result
TTGAGATCCTTTTTTTCTGCGCGTAATCTGCTGCTTGCAAACAAAAAAACCACCGCTACCAGCGGTGGTT
TGTTTGCCGGATCAAGAGCTACCAACTCTTTTTCCGAAGGTAACTGGCTTCAGCAGAGCGCAGATACCAA
ATACTGTTCTTCTAGTGTAGCCGTAGTTAGGCCACCACTTCAAGAACTCTGTAGCACCGCCTACATACCT
CGCTCTGCTAATCCTGTTACCAGTGGCTGCTGCCAGTGGCGATAAGTCGTGTCTTACCGGGTTGGACTCA
AGACGATAGTTACCGGATAAGGCGCAGCGGTCGGGCTGAACGGGGGGTTCGTGCACACAGCCCAGCTTGG
AGCGAACGACCTACACCGAACTGAGATACCTACAGCGTGAGCTATGAGAAAGCGCCACGCTTCCCGAAGG
GAGAAAGGCGGACAGGTATCCGGTAAGCGGCAGGGTCGGAACAGGAGAGCGCACGAGGGAGCTTCCAGGG
GGAAACGCCTGGTATCTTTATAGTCCTGTCGGGTTTCGCCACCTCTGACTTGAGCGTCGATTTTTGTGAT
GCTCGTCAGGGGGGCGGAGCCTATGGAAAAACGCCAGCAACGCGGCCTTTTTACGGTTCCTGGCCTTTTG
CTGGCCTTTTGCTCACATGTTCTTTCCTGCGTTATCCCCTGATTCTGTGGATAACCGTATTACCGCCTTT
GAGTGAGCTGATACCGCTCGCCGCAGCCGAACGACCGAGCGCAGCGAGTCAGTGAGCGAGGAAGCGGAAG
AGCGCCCAATACGCAAACCGCCTCTCCCCGCGCGTTGGCCGATTCATTAATGCAGCTGGCACGACAGGTT
TCCCGACTGGAAAGCGGGCAGTGAGCGCAACGCAATTAATGTGAGTTAGCTCACTCATTAGGCACCCCAG
GCTTTACACTTTATGCTTCCGGCTCGTATGTTGTGTGGAATTGTGAGCGGATAACAATTTCACACAGGAA
ACAGCTATGACCATGATTACGCCAAGCGCGCAATTAACCCTCACTAAAGGGAACAAAAGCTGGGTACCGC
GGCCGCGATCGCCCTGCAGGGCGGCGGCGCCTACCGGTGGATGTGGAATGTGTGCGAGGCCAGAGGCCAC
TTGTGTAGCGCCAAGTGCCCAGCGGGGCTGCTAAAGCGCATGCTCCAGACTGCCTTGGGAAAAGCGCCTC
CCCTACCCGGTAGAATTCGATATCAAGCTTATCGATACCGTCGACGGTATCGATAAGCTAGATGTCCTGA
AATATTTCTATCAGAACAAGGTAGTATAAAGCTGGTAGGTATACAAAACGCTAGACTAGTTTCTATCCCT
GACCCTTAATCTGCTAGTATATCCGTAGGAAGTTGCTTAAGTGCCACTAGTACCAACAGCCTCTGTTAGA
GTGAACAGTAGATTTTAATGAAGGGCCAATAAAGACCACTTAAGACTACTGACTGAATTAAAAATCCACC
CAGTGGAGTTAGTATTGGTTATAGTTATATAACAAAATATCCAACTTAGCCAGGCGTGGTGGTGCACGCC
TTTAATCCCGGCACTCAGGAGGCAGAGGCAGGCGGATTTCTGAGTTCGAGGCCAGCCTGGTCTACAAAGT
GAGTTCCAGGACAGCCAGGGCTATACAGAGAAACCCTGTCTCGAAAAACCAAAAAAAAAAAAAAAAAAGG
AAAAAAAATATGGCTTGAAAACATGCTATTGTTGTCAAAAGGAGATCCAAACAAGTATTTCTTTGAACAA
AAATTATGTAGAAAACAGGGTGATAAAGAACAAGGGCTTTTTAAAAAAGGCCAGCATTATTTGAGATATA
CAAGTGACTCCAATTCAAGCCTAAAGGCCACTCAATGCTCACTAACAGTGCTAATCAGAATCAATTCCTT
AGCCCAGTCAAAAATAGTCCTGAATATCTTCTGGATAAACATGTCCTCCAACATATAAACTAGTATACAC
TAACAAAACGTCTCAACTTCAAGGTGAAATGCTTGACTCCTAGACTTGTGACCCAGCAAAGTGCTCTATA
GGTAGGGTTACTAGGTCAGAGAGTCTTGCCTGCAAACCACAATTATACAATTCCACCAAATGTAAGACAT
GTAAAAATGACTTATTTAGCTCAGGTTTTGAAAATTAAAAATCAAACCCACAAAGACCTAACTTTCACAT
TAAGTACAAATGTTTAACATATATAACATGTTTTGCCTTGATATATGAAATCATATGACATCACCTGACA
GGAAACTTAAGTTTATTTGAACAACAATCAGCCTAAGGTAGGCCTAGCACATGATCAGGATAGTGCAGGG
AAACCCAAAGAAGTGCTTCTGAGTATAAACCAAGAGACCTCGAAATAGCAGCTTTGTTCTGTATCTCATG
GGCTTTAACTATCACTTGAAAACAATTTCACAAATCACAAAACCAACATTTGTTTAGTTTCCAACTCTGC
CTATTCACCGGAGAAATCCATGTCCCAATTTGATGGGGGAAAACTTGAATGAAATATTATTTGGAATATT
TTAATATCCCTGTGTATATGCAGATGGTTTAAAGACAGGTAACCTTAACTGTAGTTTCTTGGTTGTCTGC
CTTGTTTTTTGAAATATGCTCTCACCAGGAGCCTGCCAAGTAACTACTCTTGTGTGCTCAGCAAGTCCTA
GGGATCCCTTAAGCATGCTCTAACAGGCCTGGCTTTTTTTTTTAAAAAGTAGGTTGCGGTGATAATAATT
CAAGTTTTCATCACTTGAAACACATTTTACCAACTATCACCCAAGCTCCCTTAGTGTGTCCCCTATAAAA
GAATCTGACCTGCAAGTTCCAAAAGTATTACTACATTTTAACCTTAGTATTCAGGAGACAAAAGCAGGCA
GAACTTTAGTCTACATATCTTGTTGCAGATCAGGCAGAGATACATAGTGAGACCCTGCCTCAGGAAAAGC
TATCATTTTTATATTCACAGTAAGCAAATTAACATTAAAAGTCAGAAATTCTTAATTTGACTTTGGCTGT
GAAGAATTTGGATTCTCTGGATTTGAAACTAGAAAATCTGATTAAGCGATGCAACAGTTTCTGTATACTA
AAACTCTAAGACCCTTGGTTCTAAAGATACCACATTTAAAAAAAAAGTTAAGTATAAGACAAAAAGCCTT
AATAGCTCTTTTATAGGGGAGGGACTCATTTAATATTAGTCCACCTCACTCCTCATAACTATTTTATGAG
GTTTATTATATAACCCATTTTTTAAAAAAAAAATTAAAGGACAATTTTAGTGTTTGAAAGATTTCCCAAC
CCCACCCTGGAAATCAGGCTGCAAATCTCAGCAGCTGCCCTTAGAAGGCAAAAAGCCATGCCATTTAAGC
CATGGGAAGTTAGTAGCAAACAAGAGACCACATGGCAGGAAGGAGGCTTTAAAGAAAGCCCACAGTGTCA
AAAGACCCAACCAACAGCAGAGACAGAAAAAATAATACCCAAATCTCATCAGAAAGGTAGACGGATTTAG
CCACATCCATAGTGGCTCATTAGGGAATGCTTCAATTATAATTTTATGAAATCTCAGAGCCCCCCTCCCC
AACAGGGTTTCTGTGTGTATTCCTGGCTATCCTAGATAGAACTTGATGTGTAGACCAGGCTGGGCTCAAA
CTCAGAGATCTGCCTGTCTCTGCCTCCAGAGTGCTGGGATTAAAGGCATAAAGGCAAGCACCACCACTGG
CTGGCTAAACTCTGGCCCTACATTTTTGAAATCCAAAATTATCATTACTTGCTTTCATGTTTAGTAATGG
CTGCAGACTTAGCTTTCAGCTTTGTATAGATGAAGCACAAAAGTTAAGTAAAGCTAGCAGTTTAAACAAA
TAGGATACTAGAAGTTCAATTTTTATTTCTTTATTGCTTAGTGTAAGAGAAAAGACATTAAAGTCTGCAT
TGGTCTTCTGTATCCCACAAGTCTGCAGTTATGGCTCCTCTGTCCACAGTTACACTTCAAATAAAAATTA
GTTCCTTGGTAACATTTCCAGTGCTTAAAGAGTAATTTGATTATTGGCTACCATATTGGAACAAACACAA
AGTATTTCATTACTTCAGTAAATTCTACTGGAGACAGTATTCTCTTTAAAAAAAAAAAAAAGAAGAAGAA
GGAGGATTTATTTATTTAATGTGAATACACTTGTGGTCTTCAGACACACCAGAAGAGGGCATCAGATCCC
ATTACAGATGGTTGTGAGCCACCATGTGGTTGCTGGGAATTGAACTCAGGACTTCTGGAAGAGCAGTCTG
TGCTCTTGAACTCCGAGCCACCTCTCCAGCCCCTGGATAGTATTATTATAGAGCACAAGCACACACAACA
CAACAACCTAAAAACCAAGCTTCACAAATACATTTGTTGCTTAATCATTTTACTTGTGTTTGGCTACAAG
TCAAGCAAAATTATAGGTCCTGAAGAAGCTTGGCAAAATCACATTTAGACCAGCAATAACGTGTAGAATG
CCATGAGTCAAGCCAGTCCAAGAGAAAGCACTGCTTAAATAGAAAAAATACAAGCTCACAAGACCTTAGG
TCAGGAAAGACAACAAACACCTGAACTTTGCATTCCAAAAGGAACCACCTTTTACAGATGTGTACAATGA
CAAAATTTTAGTAAGCAGTAATCAATACCATGTGGCTCAATAATGAAATATACCTTTTAATGTCTTAAAA
TATCAGCCTGGCAATATGTAAGATACATCAGGTAATATTGGGGGAGGAGACATCCACCTGGAAACCATTA
ATGGTTAATAGCTCAGTTTATAAATGGAGAAAAAGGAGAGAGGCATTCATGGGAGTGGAAAGTTAAGCTT
TAGGTTGGATTCTCAATACATCTATTGTTGTAAAACTCCCTGGACTGAGAATAGGCCCAAATGTGGAACA
CCACCTGACGGGAGAGGTGATAGACACTGAAAATTAAGGATCAAGGCAAAGGATCAACAAAAAGTGTACT
AAGGAGTTATAAAAGAACTGCAGTGTTGAGGCCCCAGCTACAGCCTCGATTTGTGGTGTATGTAACTAAT
CTGTCTGGTTTCATGAGTCATCAGACTTCTAAGATCAGGAAAGGGAAAATGCCAATGCTCTGTCTAGGGG
TTGGATAAGCCAGTATAATAAATGAAAATGGGGCTAAAATGAGTGTTCTAAAATACCTTTTGATAAGGCT
GCAGAAGGAGCGGGAGAAATGGATATGAAGTACTGGGCTCTTTAAAAATGATTAAAATTCTGCTTACATA
GTCTAACTCGCGACACTGTAATTTCATACTGTAGTAAGGATCTCAAGCAGGAGAGTATAAAACTCGGGTG
AGCATGTCTTTAATCTACCTCGATGGAAAATACTCCGAGGCGGATCACAAGCAATAATAACCTGTAGTTT
TGCTGCATAAAACCCCAGATGACTACCTATCCTCCCATTTTCCTTATTTGCCCCTATTAAAAAACTTCCC
GACAAAACCGAAAATCTGTGGGAAGTCTTGTCCCTCCAATTTTACACCTGTTCAATTCCCCTGCAGGACA
ACGCCCACACACCAGGTTAGCCTTTAAGCCTGCCCAGAAGACTCCCGCCCATCTTCTAGCGAATTCGATA
TCGGCGCGGCGGCCGCTCTAGCCTCGAGGCTAGAACTAGTGGATCTCGAGCCCCAGCTGGTTCTTTCCGC
CTCAGAAGCCATAGAGCCCACCGCATCCCCAGCATGCCTGCTATTGTCTTCCCAATCCTCCCCCTTGCTG
TCCTGCCCCACCCCACCCCCCAGAATAGAATGACACCTACTCAGACAATGCGATGCAATTTCCTCATTTT
ATTAGGAAAGGACAGTGGGAGTGGCACCTTCCAGGGTCAAGGAAGGCACGGGGGAGGGGCAAACAACAGA
TGGCTGGCAACTAGAAGGCACAGTCGAGGCTGATCGGCCGCTCTAGAACTAGTGGATCCCCCGGGCTGCA
TCCAACCTCGAGGAAGTTCCTATACTTTCTAGAGAATAGGAACTTCGGAATAGGAACTTCGTTGGGAGCT
CTCCGGATCCCGGATTACTTGTACAGCTCGTCCATGCCGAGAGTGATCCCGGCGGCGGTCACGAACTCCA
GCAGGACCATGTGATCGCGCTTCTCGTTGGGGTCTTTGCTCAGGGCGGACTGGGTGCTCAGGTAGTGGTT
GTCGGGCAGCAGCACGGGGCCGTCGCCGATGGGGGTGTTCTGCTGGTAGTGGTCGGCGAGCTGCACGCTG
CCGTCCTCGATGTTGTGGCGGATCTTGAAGTTCACCTTGATGCCGTTCTTCTGCTTGTCGGCCATGATAT
AGACGTTGTGGCTGTTGTAGTTGTACTCCAGCTTGTGCCCCAGGATGTTGCCGTCCTCCTTGAAGTCGAT
GCCCTTCAGCTCGATGCGGTTCACCAGGGTGTCGCCCTCGAACTTCACCTCGGCGCGGGTCTTGTAGTTG
CCGTCGTCCTTGAAGAAGATGGTGCGCTCCTGGACGTAGCCTTCGGGCATGGCGGACTTGAAGAAGTCGT
GCTGCTTCATGTGGTCGGGGTAGCGGCTGAAGCACTGCACGCCGTAGGTCAGGGTGGTCACGAGGGTGGG
CCAGGGCACGGGCAGCTTGCCGGTGGTGCAGATGAACTTCAGGGTCAGCTTGCCGTAGGTGGCATCGCCC
TCGCCCTCGCCGGACACGCTGAACTTGTGGCCGTTTACGTCGCCGTCCAGCTCGACCAGGATGGGCACCA
CCCCGGTGAACAGCTCCTCGCCCTTGCTCACCATGGTTGTGGCCATATTATCATCGTGTTTTTCAAAGGA
AAACCACGTCCCCGTGGTTCGGGGGGCCTAGACGTTTTTTTAACCTCGACTAAACACATGTAAAGCATGT
GCACCGAGGCCCCAGATCAGATCCCATACAATGGGGTACCTTCTGGGCATCCTTCAGCCCCTTGTTGAAT
ACGCTTGAGGAGAGCCATTTGACTCTTTCCACAACTATCCAACTCACAACGTGGCACTGGGGTTGTGCCG
CCTTTGCAGGTGTATCTTATACACGTGGCTTTTGGCCGCAGAGGCACCTGTCGCCAGGTGGGGGGTTCCG
CTGCCTGCAAAGGGTCGCTACAGACGTTGTTTGTCTTCAAGAAGCTTCCAGAGGAACTGCTTCCTTCACG
ACATTCAACAGACCTTGCATTCCTTTGGCGAGAGGGGAAAGACCCCTAGGAATGCTCGTCAAGAAGACAG
GGCCAGGTTTCCGGGCCCTCACATTGCCAAAAGACGGCAATATGGTGGAAAATAACATATAGACAAACGC
ACACCGGCCTTATTCCAAGCGGCTTCGGCCAGTAACGTTAGGGGGGGGGGGGGGGGGGGGGCGGAATTGG
GGTACCCTCGAGGAAGTTCCTATACTTTCTAGAGAATAGGAACTTCGGAATAGGAACTTCGGTACCGAAT
TGATCGCGGCCGCGGCGCGCCATCACCACTTTGTACAAGAAAGCTGAACGAGAAACGTAAAATGATATAA
ATATCAATATATTAAATTAGATTTTGCATAAAAAACAGACTACATAATACTGTAAAACACAACATATCCA
GTCACTATGGTCGACCTGCAGACTGGCTGTGTATAAGGGAGCCTGACATTTATATTCCCCAGAACATCAG
GTTAATGGCGTTTTTGATGTCATTTTCGCGGTGGCTGAGATCAGCCACTTCTTCCCCGATAACGGAGACC
GGCACACTGGCCATATCGGTGGTCATCATGCGCCAGCTTTCATCCCCGATATGCACCACCGGGTAAAGTT
CACGGGAGACTTTATCTGACAGCAGACGTGCACTGGCCAGGGGGATCACCATCCGTCGCCCGGGCGTGTC
AATAATATCACTCTGTACATCCACAAACAGACGATAACGGCTCTCTCTTTTATAGGTGTAAACCTTAAAC
TGCATTTCACCAGCCCCTGTTCTCGTCAGCAAAAGAGCCGTTCATTTCAATAAACCGGGCGACCTCAGCC
ATCCCTTCCTGATTTTCCGCTTTCCAGCGTTCGGCACGCAGACGACGGGCTTCATTCTGCATGGTTGTGC
TTACCAGACCGGAGATATTGACATCATATATGCCTTGAGCAACTGATAGCTGTCGCTGTCAACTGTCACT
GTAATACGCTGCTTCATAGCATACCTCTTTTTGACATACTTCGGGTATACATATCAGTATATATTCTTAT
ACCGCAAAAATCAGCGCGCAAATACGCATACTGTTATCTGGCTTTTAGTAAGCCGGATCCACGCGTTTAC
GCCCCGCCCTGCCACTCATCGCAGTACTGTTGTAATTCATTAAGCATTCTGCCGACATGGAAGCCATCAC
AAACGGCATGATGAACCTGAATCGCCAGCGGCATCAGCACCTTGTCGCCTTGCGTATAATATTTGCCCAT
GGTGAAAACGGGGGCGAAGAAGTTGTCCATATTGGCCACGTTTAAATCAAAACTGGTGAAACTCACCCAG
GGATTGGCTGAGACGAAAAACATATTCTCAATAAACCCTTTAGGGAAATAGGCCAGGTTTTCACCGTAAC
ACGCCACATCTTGCGAATATATGTGTAGAAACTGCCGGAAATCGTCGTGGTATTCACTCCAGAGCGATGA
AAACGTTTCAGTTTGCTCATGGAAAACGGTGTAACAAGGGTGAACACTATCCCATATCACCAGCTCACCG
TCTTTCATTGCCATACGGAATTCCGGATGAGCATTCATCAGGCGGGCAAGAATGTGAATAAAGGCCGGAT
AAAACTTGTGCTTATTTTTCTTTACGGTCTTTAAAAAGGCCGTAATATCCAGCTGAACGGTCTGGTTATA
GGTACATTGAGCAACTGACTGAAATGCCTCAAAATGTTCTTTACGATGCCATTGGGATATATCAACGGTG
GTATATCCAGTGATTTTTTTCTCCATTTTAGCTTCCTTAGCTCCTGAAAATCTCGACGGATCCTAACTCA
AAATCCACACATTATACGAGCCGGAAGCATAAAGTGTAAAGCCTGGGGTGCCTAATGCGGCCGCCATAGT
GACTGGATATGTTGTGTTTTACAGTATTATGTAGTCTGTTTTTTATGCAAAATCTAATTTAATATATTGA
TATTTATATCATTTTACGTTTCTCGTTCAGCTTTTTTGTACAAACTTGTGATGGCGCGCCGATAACTTCG
TATAATGTATGCTATACGAAGTTATAAGCTTACTTACCATGTCAGATCCAGACATGATAAGATACATTGA
TGAGTTTGGACAAACCACAACTAGAATGCAGTGAAAAAAATGCTTTATTTGTGAAATTTGTGATGCTATT
GCTTTATTTGTAACCATTATAAGCTGCAATAAACAAGTTAACAACAACAATTGCATTCATTCTATGTTTC
AGGTTCAGGGGGAGGTGTGGGAGGTTTTTTAAAGCAAGTAAAACCTCTACAAATGTGGTATGGCTGATTA
TGATCTCTAGTCAAGGCACTATACATCAAATATTCCTTATTAACCCCTTTACAAATTAAAAAGCTAAAGG
TACACAATTTTTGAGCATAGTTATTAATAGCAGACACTCTATGCCTGTGTGGAGTAAGAAAAAACAGTAT
GTTATGATTATAACTGTTATGCCTACTTATAAAGGTTACAGAATATTTTTCCATAATTTTCTTGTATAGC
AGTGCAGCTTTTTCCTTTGTGGTGTAAATAGCAAAGCAAGCAAGAGTTCTATTACTAAACACAGCATGAC
TCAAAAAACTTAGCAATTCTGAAGGAAAGTCCTTGGGGTCTTCTACCCTTCTCTTCTTTTTTGGAGGAGT
AGAATGTTGAGAGTCAGCAGTAGCCTCATCATCACTAGATGGCATTTCTTCTGAGCAAAACAGGTTTTCC
TCATTAAAGGCATTCCACCACTGCTCCCATTCATCAGTTCCATAGGTTGGAATCTAAAATACACAAACAA
TTAGAATCAGTAGTTTAACACATTATACACTTAAAAATTTTATATTTACCTTAGAGCTTTAAATCTCTGT
AGGTAGTTTGTCCAATTATGTCACACCACAGAAGTAAGGTTCCTTCACAAAGATCCCTCGAGAAAAAAAA
TATAAAAGAGATGGAGGAACGGGAAAAAGTTAGTTGTGGTGATAGGTGGCAAGTGGTATTCCGTAAGAAC
AACAAGAAAAGCATTTCATATTATGGCTGAACTGAGCGAACAAGTGCAAAATTTAAGCATCAACGACAAC
AACGAGAATGGTTATGTTCCTCCTCACTTAAGAGGAAAACCAAGAAGTGCCAGAAATAACAGTAGCAACT
ACAATAACAACAACGGCGGCTACAACGGTGGCCGTGGCGGTGGCAGCTTCTTTAGCAACAACCGTCGTGG
TGGTTACGGCAACGGTGGTTTCTTCGGTGGAAACAACGGTGGCAGCAGATCTAACGGCCGTTCTGGTGGT
AGATGGATCGATGGCAAACATGTCCCAGCTCCAAGAAACGAAAAGGCCGAGATCGCCATATTTGGTGTCC
CCGAGTCGACTTTAATCACTAGTCGAGCAGTGTGGTTTTCAAGAGGAAGCAAAAAGCCTCTCCACCCAGG
CCTGGAATGTTTCCACCCAATGTCGAGCAGTGTGGTTTTGCAAGAGGAAGCAAAAAGCCTCTCCACCCAG
GCCTGGAATGTTTCCACCCAATGTCGAGCAAACCCCGCCCAGCGTCTTGTCATTGGCGAATTCGAACACG
CAGATGCAGTCGGGGCGGCGCGGTCCCAGGTCCACTTCGCATATTAAGGTGACGCGTGTGGCCTCGAACA
CCGAGCGACCCTGCAGCCAATATGGGATCGGCCATTGAACAAGATGGATTGCACGCAGGTTCTCCGGCCG
CTTGGGTGGAGAGGCTATTCGGCTATGACTGGGCACAACAGACAATCGGCTGCTCTGATGCCGCCGTGTT
CCGGCTGTCAGCGCAGGGGCGCCCGGTTCTTTTTGTCAAGACCGACCTGTCCGGTGCCCTGAATGAACTG
CAGGACGAGGCAGCGCGGCTATCGTGGCTGGCCACGACGGGCGTTCCTTGCGCAGCTGTGCTCGACGTTG
TCACTGAAGCGGGAAGGGACTGGCTGCTATTGGGCGAAGTGCCGGGGCAGGATCTCCTGTCATCTCACCT
TGCTCCTGCCGAGAAAGTATCCATCATGGCTGATGCAATGCGGCGGCTGCATACGCTTGATCCGGCTACC
TGCCCATTCGACCACCAAGCGAAACATCGCATCGAGCGAGCACGTACTCGGATGGAAGCCGGTCTTGTCG
ATCAGGATGATCTGGACGAAGAGCATCAGGGGCTCGCGCCAGCCGAACTGTTCGCCAGGCTCAAGGCGCG
CATGCCCGACGGCGAGGATCTCGTCGTGACCCATGGCGATGCCTGCTTGCCGAATATCATGGTGGAAAAT
GGCCGCTTTTCTGGATTCATCGACTGTGGCCGGCTGGGTGTGGCGGACCGCTATCAGGACATAGCGTTGG
CTACCCGTGATATTGCTGAAGAGCTTGGCGGCGAATGGGCTGACCGCTTCCTCGTGCTTTACGGTATCGC
CGCTCCCGATTCGCAGCGCATCGCCTTCTATCGCCTTCTTGACGAGTTCTTCTGAGGGGATCGGCAATAA
AAAGACAGAATAAAACGCACGGGTGTTGGGTCGTTTGTTCGGATCCATAACTTCGTATAATGTATGCTAT
ACGAAGTTATTTAATTAAGAATTCTTTGCCAAAATGATGAGACAGCACAATAACCAGCACGTTGCCCAGG
AGCTGTAGGAAAAAGAAGAAGGCATGAACATGGTTAGCAGAGGCTCTAGAGCCGCCGGTCACACGCCAGA
AGCCGAACCCCGCCCTGCCCCGTCCCCCCCGAAGGCAGCCGTCCCCCCGCGGACAGCCCCGAGGCTGGAG
AGGGAGAAGGGGACGGCGGCGCGGCGACGCACGAAGGCCCTCCCCGCCCATTTCCTTCCTGCCGGCGCCG
CACCGCTTCGCCCCGCGCCCGCTAGAGGGGGTGCGGCGGCGCCTCCCAGATTTCGGCTCCGCACAGATTT
GGGACAAAGGAAGTCCCTGCGCCCTCTCGCACGATTACCATAAAAGGCAATGGCTGCGGCTCGCCGCGCC
TCGACAGCCGCCGGCGCTCCGGGGGCCGCCGCGCCCCTCCCCCGAGCCCTCCCCGGCCCGAGGCGGCCCC
GCCCCGCCCGGCACCCCCACCTGCCGCCACCCCCCGCCCGGCACGGCGAGCCCCGCGCCACGCCCCGTAC
GGAGCCCCGCACCCGAAGCCGGGCCGTGCTCAGCAACTCGGGGAGGGGGGTGCAGGGGGGGTTGCAGCCC
GACCGACGCGCCCACACCCCCTGCTCACCCCCCCACGCACACACCCCGCACGCAGCCTTTGTTCCCCTCG
CAGCCCCCCCCGCACCGCGGGGCACCGCCCCCGGCCGCGCTCCCCTCGCGCACACTGCGGAGCGCACAAA
GCCCCGCGCCGCGCCCGCAGCGCTCACAGCCGCCGGGCAGCGCGGAGCCGCACGCGGCGCTCCCCACGCA
CACACACACGCACGCACCCCCCGAGCCGCTCCCCCCGCACAAAGGGCCCTCCCGGAGCCCCTCAAGGCTT
TCACGCAGCCACAGAAAAGAAACAAGCCGTCATTAAACCAAGCGCTAATTACAGCCCGGAGGAGAAGGGC
CGTCCCGCCCGCTCACCTGTGGGAGTAACGCGGTCAGTCAGAGCCGGGGCGGGCGGCGCGAGGCGGCGGC
GGAGCGGGGCACGGGGCGAAGGCAGCGCGCAGCGACTCCCGCCCGCCGCGCGCTTCGCTTTTTATAGGGC
CGCCGCCGCCGCCGCCTCGCCATAAAAGGAAACTTTCGGAGCGCGCCGCTCTGATTGGCTGCCGCCGCAC
CTCTCCGCCTCGCCCCGCCCCGCCCCTCGCCCCGCCCCGCCCCGCCTGGCGCGCGCCCCCCCCCCCCCCC
CCCCGCCCCCATCGCTGCACAAAATAATTAAAAAATAAATAAATACAAAATTGGGGGTGGGGAGGGGGGG
GGAGATGGGGAGAGTGAAGCAGAACGTGGGGCTCACCTCGACCATGGTAATAGCGATGACTAATACGTAG
ATGTACTGCCAAGTAGGAAAGTCCCATAAGGTCATGTACTGGGCATAATGCCAGGCGGGCCATTTACCGT
CATTGACGTCAATAGGGGGCGTACTTGGCATATGATACACTTGATGTACTGCCAAGTGGGCAGTTTACCG
TAAATACTCCACCCATTGACGTCAATGGAAAGTCCCTATTGGCGTTACTATGGGAACATACGTCATTATT
GACGTCAATGGGCGGGGGTCGTTGGGCGGTCAGCCAGGCGGGCCATTTACCGTAAGTTATGTAACGCGGA
ACTCCATATATGGGCTATGAACTAATGACCCCGTAATTGATTACTATTAATAACTAGTCAATAATCAATG
TCGACCCGCATCCCCAGCATGCCTGCTATTGTCTTCCCAATCCTCCCCCTTGCTGTCCTGCCCCACCCCA
CCCCCCAGAATAGAATGACACCTACTCAGACAATGCGATGCAATTTCCTCATTTTATTAGGAAAGGACAG
TGGGAGTGGCACCTTCCAGGGTCAAGGAAGGCACGGGGGAGGGGCAAACAACAGATGGCTGGCAACTAGA
AGGCACAGTCGCTAGACCGCATCCCCAGCATGCCTGCTATTGTCTTCCCAATCCTCCCCCTTGCTGTCCT
GCCCCACCCCACCCCCCAGAATAGAATGACACCTACTCAGACAATGCGATGCAATTTCCTCATTTTATTA
GGAAAGGACAGTGGGAGTGGCACCTTCCAGGGTCAAGGAAGGCACGGGGGAGGGGCAAACAACAGATGGC
TGGCAACTAGAAGGCACAGTCCTCGAGTTAATTAACCACTGGAAAGACCGCGAAGAGTTTGTCCTCAACC
GCGAGCTGTGGAAAAAAAAGGGACAGGATAAGTATGACATCATCAAGGAAACCCTGGACTACTGCGCCCT
ACAGATGCTAGAAAGACTGGAGTTGCAGATCACGAGGGAAGAGGGGGAAGGGATTCTCCCAGGCCCAGGG
CGGTCCTCAGAAGCCAGGAGGCAGCAGAGAACTCCCAGAAAGGTATTGCAACACTCCCCTCCCCCCTCCG
GAGAAGGGTGCGGCCTTCTCCCCGCCTACTCCACTGCAGCTCCCTTACTGATAACAACTCAGAGCGACTT
TGGGAGAGCAAGTGCTTCCTGCCTCCAAAACAGCCCAACTGAGCCCTCGCTCCTTCCCTCCACTCCCCGG
AGTGCGCGATGGAGGTCTGGCTCAGCACGCCCCTCTTGAGGCAACTCAAGTCGGAAACGTGCTTGCACCC
GCCCCGCAGCCGCTCAGCCCTACTGCCCGTCCCCGCCCCCAGCGCGCGCTTCCTGCCACGTTGCGCAGGG
GCGCGCGGCCAGACTCTGCGGCGCGGGGCCGAGGGGAGGGCCGGAACCTGGGAGCGCCTCCTCGCCGCCC
CCGCTGGCCGGCGGATGGACTCAACTTGCACGAACACGAGCCAATGGCAAGGGCCAGTTTTCTGGGCCCC
GAGAGCCAATCAGACGACGAGGCCCGGCCGGCGGCGGGTAAAACGACTCCCCCAGAGGAAGGGGAGGGTG
GGCGGCCGCTCGCGCGCGAGCTACTTTCGCTGACCCTCCCTCCCCTCCCCCGCCCCGCCAGAGGCCGACC
GCGCCCGCACGTCCAGCTCGCCTCACCCCACCTACCTCCCGCCCCACCCAGTGGGCAGAGCGAGGCTGCC
GGCGGCTGCGCACTCCGGCTGCCGTTAACTGACAGGCGCCTTACGCCAACCAAAACACGCCATTTGTGTT
TTCACACACGGCGGGAGGAAAAGAAGCCAATCAGCGACGAGACGTCGGCCGGAAGCGCTCCTCCGCTGCC
CCCCCCCCCCCCCGAGCCATGGCCGCGTCCGGTGGAGACTTTTCCGCTCCCTTCTCCCTCCCCCTCCGGT
TGCTGCAGGGCGGACCGCATTCCTGCCCACCACCCGCTTGCCCCTTCCAGCGTCACGACTCGTACCCGGC
TGTCTCACAGAACGGCTCCACCACGCTCGGAGGGCCTGCCGCGGTGGAGCTCCAATTCGCCCTATAGTGA
GTCGTATTACGCGCGCTCACTGGCCGTCGTTTTACAACGTCGTGACTGGGAAAACCCTGGCGTTACCCAA
CTTAATCGCCTTGCAGCACATCCCCCTTTCGCCAGCTGGCGTAATAGCGAAGAGGCCCGCACCGATCGCC
CTTCCCAACAGTTGCGCAGCCTGAATGGCGAATGGAAATTGTAAGCGTTAATATTTTGTTAAAATTCGCG
TTAAATTTTTGTTAAATCAGCTCATTTTTTAACCAATAGGCCGAAATCGGCAAAATCCCTTATAAATCAA
AAGAATAGACCGAGATAGGGT
[37 nt withheld, positions 15422-15458]
AAAGAACGTGGACTCCAACGTCAAAGG
[49 nt withheld, positions 15486-15534]
T
[91 nt withheld, positions 15536-15626]
G
[124 nt withheld, positions 15628-15751]
CAGGTGGCACTTTTCGGGGAAATGTGCGCGGAACCCCTATTTGTTTATTTTTCTAAATACATTCAAATAT
GTATCCGCTCATGAGACAATAACCCTGATAAATGCTTCAATAATATTGAAAAAGGAAGAGTATGAGTATT
CAACATTTCCGTGTCGCCCTTATTCCCTTTTTTGCGGCATTTTGCCTTCCTGTTTTTGCTCACCCAGAAA
CGCTGGTGAAAGTAAAAGATGCTGAAGATCAGTTGGGTGCACGAGTGGGTTACATCGAACTGGATCTCAA
CAGCGGTAAGATCCTTGAGAGTTTTCGCCCCGAAGAACGTTTTCCAATGATGAGCACTTTTAAAGTTCTG
CTATGTGGCGCGGTATTATCCCGTATTGACGCCGGGCAAGAGCAACTCGGTCGCCGCATACACTATTCTC
AGAATGACTTGGTTGAGTACTCACCAGTCACAGAAAAGCATCTTACGGATGGCATGACAGTAAGAGAATT
ATGCAGTGCTGCCATAACCATGAGTGATAACACTGCGGCCAACTTACTTCTGACAACGATCGGAGGACCG
AAGGAGCTAACCGCTTTTTTGCACAACATGGGGGATCATGTAACTCGCCTTGATCGTTGGGAACCGGAGC
TGAATGAAGCCATACCAAACGACGAGCGTGACACCACGATGCCTGTAGCAATGGCAACAACGTTGCGCAA
ACTATTAACTGGCGAACTACTTACTCTAGCTTCCCGGCAACAATTAATAGACTGGATGGAGGCGGATAAA
GTTGCAGGACCACTTCTGCGCTCGGCCCTTCCGGCTGGCTGGTTTATTGCTGATAAATCTGGAGCCGGTG
AGCGTGGGTCTCGCGGTATCATTGCAGCACTGGGGCCAGATGGTAAGCCCTCCCGTATCGTAGTTATCTA
CACGACGGGGAGTCAGGCAACTATGGATGAACGAAATAGACAGATCGCTGAGATAGGTGCCTCACTGATT
AAGCATTGGTAACTGTCAGACCAAGTTTACTCATATATACTTTAGATTGATTTAAAACTTCATTTTTAAT
TTAAAAGGATCTAGGTGAAGATCCTTTTTGATAATCTCATGACCAAAATCCCTTAACGTGAGTTTTCGTT
CCACTGAGCGTCAGACCCCGTAGAAAAGATCAAAGGATCTTC
Features (pLannotate 1.2.2; 49 found; start..end, strand, type, name):
      1..589     +  rep_origin     ori: high-copy-number ColE1/pMB1/pBR322/pUC origin of replication
    772..864     +  CDS            lacI (fragment): lac repressor; lacI; The lac repressor binds to the lac operator to inhibit transcription in E. coli. This inhibition can be relieved by adding lactose or isopropyl-β-D-thiogalactopyranoside (IPTG).
    877..898     +  protein_bind   CAP binding site: CAP binding activates transcription in the presence of cAMP. E. coli catabolite activator protein
    913..943     +  promoter       lac promoter: promoter for the E. coli lac operon
    947..969     +  protein_bind   lac operator (fragment): The lac repressor binds to the lac operator to inhibit transcription in E. coli. This inhibition can be relieved by adding lactose or isopropyl-β-D-thiogalactopyranoside (IPTG). lac repressor encoded by lacI
   1012..1030    +  promoter       T3 promoter: promoter for bacteriophage T3 RNA polymerase
   1076..1198    -  promoter       PGK promoter (fragment): mouse phosphoglycerate kinase 1 promoter
   1203..1235    +  misc_feature   MCS (fragment): pBluescript multiple cloning site
   1902..1924    -  CDS            Azami-Green (fragment): Azami-Green fluorescent protein (Karasawa et al., 2003)
   4774..5584    -  misc_feature   Rosa26 right arm: right homology arm from intron 1 of the mouse Rosa26 gene (Soriano, 1999)
   5654..5675    -  promoter       SV40 promoter (fragment): SV40 enhancer and early promoter
   5679..5903    -  polyA_signal   bGH poly(A) signal: bovine growth hormone polyadenylation signal
   5915..5950    +  misc_feature   MCS (fragment): pBluescript multiple cloning site
   5963..6010    -  protein_bind   FRT: FLP-mediated recombination occurs in the 8-bp core sequence TCTAGAAA (Turan and Bode, 2011). FLP recombinase from the Saccharomyces cerevisiae 2μ plasmid
   6035..6754    -  CDS            EGFP: the original enhanced GFP (Yang et al., 1996) mammalian codon-optimized
   6768..7230    -  misc_feature   IRES: internal ribosome entry site (IRES) of the encephalomyocarditis virus (EMCV)
   7321..7344    +  promoter       chicken β-actin promoter (fragment): contains a 21-bp deletion relative to the standard chicken β-actin promoter
   7363..7410    -  protein_bind   FRT: FLP-mediated recombination occurs in the 8-bp core sequence TCTAGAAA (Turan and Bode, 2011). FLP recombinase from the Saccharomyces cerevisiae 2μ plasmid
   7445..7569    +  protein_bind   attR2: mutant version of attR; recombination site for the Gateway® LR reaction LR Clonase™
   7613..7915    -  CDS            ccdB: CCDB_ECOLI - Also known as G, letB, letD. Experimental evidence at protein level: Swiss-Prot protein existence level 1. Toxic component of a type II toxin-antitoxin (TA) system, functioning in plasmid maintainence. Responsible for the post- segregational killing (PSK) of plasmid-free cells, also referred to as a plasmid addiction system. Half-life of over 2 hours. Cell killing by CcdB is accompanied by filamentation, defects in chromosome and plasmid segregation, defects in cell division, formation of anucleate cells, decreased DNA synthesis and plasmid loss. Interferes with the activity of DN
   7920..8078    -  CDS            ccdA (fragment): CCDA_ECO57 - Also known as H, letA. Experimental evidence at protein level: Swiss-Prot protein existence level 1. Antitoxin component of a type II toxin-antitoxin (TA) system which inhibits the post-segregational killing (PSK) of plasmid-free cells, also referred to as a plasmid addiction system. Binds to and blocks the activity of CcdB; will also remove bound CcdB protein from the CcdB-GyrA complex by forming a CcdA-CcdB complex, a process termed rejuvenation. Functions as a transcriptional corepressor for the ccdAB operon, repression also requires CcdB (By similarity). From Escherichia coli
   8257..8916    -  CDS            CmR: chloramphenicol acetyltransferase; cat; confers resistance to chloramphenicol
   8917..8946    -  promoter       cat promoter (fragment): promoter of the E. coli cat gene encoding chloramphenicol acetyltransferase
   8970..9000    -  promoter       lac UV5 promoter: E. coli lac promoter with an "up" mutation
   9025..9149    -  protein_bind   attR1: mutant version of attR; recombination site for the Gateway® LR reaction LR Clonase™
   9162..9195    -  protein_bind   loxP: Cre-mediated recombination occurs in the 8-bp core sequence (GCATACAT). Cre recombinase
   9215..9349    -  polyA_signal   SV40 poly(A) signal: SV40 polyadenylation signal
   9373..9455    -  CDS            large T antigen (fragment): large T antigen from SV40 (simian virus 40)
   9452..9925    -  CDS            large T antigen (fragment): large T antigen from SV40 (simian virus 40)
   9924..9989    -  intron         small t intron: SV40 (simian virus 40) small t antigen intron
   9991..10065   -  CDS            small t antigen (fragment): SV40 (simian virus 40) small t antigen
  10067..10177   +  CDS            YO201_YEAST (fragment): Protein uncertain: Swiss-Prot protein existence level 5. From Saccharomyces cerevisiae (strain ATCC 204508 / S288c) (Baker's yeast).
  10173..10505   +  CDS            DED1 (fragment): DED1_YEAST - Also known as SPP81. Experimental evidence at protein level: Swiss-Prot protein existence level 1. ATP-binding RNA helicase involved in translation initiation. Remodels RNA in response to ADP and ATP concentrations by facilitating disruption, but also formation of RNA duplexes. Has weak ATP-dependent affinity for dsRNA, but strong ATP-dependent affinity for ssRNA. Acts as a virus host factor involved in the replication of the MBV and the L-A viruses by promoting the negative-strand RNA synthesis. May be involved in recognition of the preinitiation complex and DNA binding of the RN
  10669..10797   +  promoter       HSV TK promoter (fragment): herpes simplex virus thymidine kinase promoter
  10802..11605   +  CDS            NeoR/KanR: aminoglycoside phosphotransferase from Tn5; aph(3')-II (or nptII); confers resistance to neomycin, kanamycin, and G418 (Geneticin®)
  11612..11660   +  polyA_signal   HSV TK poly(A) signal: herpes simplex virus thymidine kinase polyadenylation signal (Cole and Stacy, 1985)
  11667..11700   -  protein_bind   loxP: Cre-mediated recombination occurs in the 8-bp core sequence (GCATACAT). Cre recombinase
  11763..12779   -  intron         chimeric intron: chimera between introns from chicken β-actin and rabbit β-globin
  12780..13061   -  promoter       chicken β-actin promoter: No description available
  13063..13442   -  enhancer       CMV enhancer: human cytomegalovirus immediate early enhancer
  13451..13658   -  polyA_signal   bGH poly(A) signal: bovine growth hormone polyadenylation signal
  13672..13879   -  polyA_signal   bGH poly(A) signal: bovine growth hormone polyadenylation signal
  13898..14001   -  misc_feature   Ad SA: adenovirus major late transcript splice acceptor (Friedrich and Soriano, 1991)
  14008..14801   -  misc_feature   Rosa26 left arm: left homology arm from intron 1 of the mouse Rosa26 gene (Soriano, 1999)
  15111..15129   -  promoter       T7 promoter: promoter for bacteriophage T7 RNA polymerase
  15137..15292   +  CDS            lacZα (fragment): LacZα fragment of β-galactosidase; lacZ fragment
  15323..15751   -  rep_origin     f1 ori (sequence partly withheld): f1 bacteriophage origin of replication; arrow indicates direction of (+) strand synthesis
  15778..15882   +  promoter       AmpR promoter: bla
  15883..16743   +  CDS            AmpR: β-lactamase; bla; confers resistance to ampicillin, carbenicillin, and related antibiotics
