>Addgene plasmid #74281 | pR26 CAG/GFP Dest Sequencing Result | analyzer sequence | sequence record 224429
CCACCGCGGCAGGCCCTCCGAGCGTGGTGGAGCCGTTCTGTGAGACAGCCGGGTACGAGTCGTGACGCTG
GAAGGGGCAAGCGGGTGGTGGGCAGGAATGCGGTCCGCCCTGCAGCAACCGGAGGGGGAGGGAGAAGGGA
GCGGAAAAGTCTCCACCGGACGCGGCCATGGCTCGGGGGGGGGGGGGCAGCGGAGGAGCGCTTCCGGCCG
ACGTCTCGTCGCTGATTGGCTTCTTTTCCTCCCGCCGTGTGTGAAAACACAAATGGCGTGTTTTGGTTGG
CGTAAGGCGCCTGTCAGTTAACGGCAGCCGGAGTGCGCAGCCGCCGGCAGCCTCGCTCTGCCCACTGGGT
GGGGCGGGAGGTAGGTGGGGTGAGGCGAGCTGGACGTGCGGGCGCGGTCGGCCTCTGGCGGGGCGGGGGG
GGGGAGGGAGGGTCAGCGAAAGTAGCTCGCGCGCGAGCGGCCGCCCACCCTCCCCTTCCTCTGGGGGAGT
CGTTTTACCCGCCGCCGGCCGGGCCTCGTCGTCTGATTGGCTCTCGGGGCCCAGAAAACTGGCCCTTGCC
ATTGGCTCGTGTTCGTGCAAGTTGAGTCCATCCGCCGGCCAGCGGGGGCGGCGAGGAGGCGCTCCCAGGT
TCCGGCCCTCCCCTCGGCCCCGCGCCGCAGAGTCTGGCCGCGCGCCCCTGCGCAACGTGGCAGGAAGCGC
GCGCTGGGGGCGGGGACGGGCAGTAGGGCTGAGCGGCTGCGGGGCGGGTGCAAGCACGTTTCCGACTTGA
GTTGCCTCAAGAGGGGCGTGCTGAGCCAGACCTCCATCGCGCACTCCGGGGAGTGGAGGGAAGGAGCGAG
GGCTCAGTTGGGCTGTTTTGGAGGCAGGAAGCACTTGCTCTCCCAAAGTCGCTCTGAGTTGTTATCAGTA
AGGGAGCTGCAGTGGAGTAGGCGGGGAGAAGGCCGCACCCTTCTCCGGAGGGGGGAGGGGAGTGTTGCAA
TACCTTTCTGGGAGTTCTCTGCTGCCTCCTGGCTTCTGAGGACCGCCCTGGGCCTGGGAGAATCCCTTCC
CCCTCTTCCCTCGTGATCTGCAACTCCAGTCTTTCTAGCATCTGTAGGGCGCAGTAGTCCAGGGTTTCCT
TGATGATGTCATACTTATCCTGTCCCTTTTTTTTCCACAGCTCGCGGTTGAGGACAAACTCTTCGCGGTC
TTTCCAGTGGTTAATTAACTCGAGGACTGTGCCTTCTAGTTGCCAGCCATCTGTTGTTTGCCCCTCCCCC
GTGCCTTCCTTGACCCTGGAAGGTGCCACTCCCACTGTCCTTTCCTAATAAAATGAGGAAATTGCATCGC
ATTGTCTGAGTAGGTGTCATTCTATTCTGGGGGGTGGGGTGGGGCAGGACAGCAAGGGGGAGGATTGGGA
AGACAATAGCAGGCATGCTGGGGATGCGGTCTAGCGACTGTGCCTTCTAGTTGCCAGCCATCTGTTGTTT
GCCCCTCCCCCGTGCCTTCCTTGACCCTGGAAGGTGCCACTCCCACTGTCCTTTCCTAATAAAATGAGGA
AATTGCATCGCATTGTCTGAGTAGGTGTCATTCTATTCTGGGGGGTGGGGTGGGGCAGGACAGCAAGGGG
GAGGATTGGGAAGACAATAGCAGGCATGCTGGGGATGCGGGTCGACATTGATTATTGACTAGTTATTAAT
AGTAATCAATTACGGGGTCATTAGTTCATAGCCCATATATGGAGTTCCGCGTTACATAACTTACGGTAAA
TGGCCCGCCTGGCTGACCGCCCAACGACCCCCGCCCATTGACGTCAATAATGACGTATGTTCCCATAGTA
ACGCCAATAGGGACTTTCCATTGACGTCAATGGGTGGAGTATTTACGGTAAACTGCCCACTTGGCAGTAC
ATCAAGTGTATCATATGCCAAGTACGCCCCCTATTGACGTCAATGACGGTAAATGGCCCGCCTGGCATTA
TGCCCAGTACATGACCTTATGGGACTTTCCTACTTGGCAGTACATCTACGTATTAGTCATCGCTATTACC
ATGGTCGAGGTGAGCCCCACGTTCTGCTTCACTCTCCCCATCTCCCCCCCCTCCCCACCCCCAATTTTGT
ATTTATTTATTTTTTAATTATTTTGTGCAGCGATGGGGGCGGGGGGGGGGGGCGCGCGCCAGGCGGGGGG
GGGGGGGGGGGGGGGGGGGGGGGGGGGGGGGGGGGGGGGGCGGCGGCAGCCAATCAGAGCGGCGCGCTCC
GAAAGTTTCCTTTTATGGCGAGGCGGCGGCGGCGGCGGCCCTATAAAAAGCGAAGCGCGCGGCGGGCGGG
AGTCGCTGCGCGCTGCCTTCGCCCCGTGCCCCGCTCCGCCGCCGCCTCGCGCCGCCCGCCCCGGCTCTGA
CTGACCGCGTTACTCCCACAGGTGAGCGGGCGGGACGGCCCTTCTCCTCCGGGCTGTAATTAGCGCTTGG
TTTAATGACGGCTTGTTTCTTTTCTGTGGCTGCGTGAAAGCCTTGAGGGGCTCCGGGAGGGCCCTTTGTG
CGGGGGGAGCGGCTCGGGGGGTGCGTGCGTGTGTGTGTGCGTGGGGAGCGCCGCGTGCGGCTCCGCGCTG
CCCGGCGGCTGTGAGCGCTGCGGGCGCGGCGCGGGGCTTTGTGCGCTCCGCAGTGTGCGCGAGGGGAGCG
CGGCCGGGGGCGGTGCCCCGCGGTGCGGGGGGGGCTGCGAGGGGAACAAAGGCTGCGTGCGGGGTGTGTG
CGTGGGGGGGTGAGCAGGGGGTGTGGGCGCGTCGGTCGGGCTGCAACCCCCCCTGCACCCCCCTCCCCGA
GTTGCTGAGCACGGCCCGGCTTCGGGTGCGGGGCTCCGTACGGGGCGTGGCGCGGGGCTCGCCGTGCCGG
GCGGGGGGTGGCGGCAGGTGGGGGTGCCGGGCGGGGCGGGGCCGCCTCGGGCCGGGGAGGGCTCGGGGGA
GGGGCGCGGCGGCCCCCGGAGCGCCGGCGGCTGTCGAGGCGCGGCGAGCCGCAGCCATTGCCTTTTATGG
TAATCGTGCGAGAGGGCGCAGGGACTTCCTTTGTCCCAAATCTGTGCGGAGCCGAAATCTGGGAGGCGCC
GCCGCACCCCCTCTAGCGGGCGCGGGGCGAAGCGGTGCGGCGCCGGCAGGAAGGAAATGGGCGGGGAGGG
CCTTCGTGCGTCGCCGCGCCGCCGTCCCCTTCTCCCTCTCCAGCCTCGGGGCTGTCCGCGGGGGGACGGC
TGCCTTCGGGGGGGACGGGGCAGGGCGGGGTTCGGCTTCTGGCGTGTGACCGGCGGCTCTAGAGCCTCTG
CTAACCATGTTCATGCCTTCTTCTTTTTCCTACAGCTCCTGGGCAACGTGCTGGTTATTGTGCTGTCTCA
TCATTTTGGCAAAGAATTCTTAATTAAATAACTTCGTATAGCATACATTATACGAAGTTATGGATCCGAA
CAAACGACCCAACACCCGTGCGTTTTATTCTGTCTTTTTATTGCCGATCCCCTCAGAAGAACTCGTCAAG
AAGGCGATAGAAGGCGATGCGCTGCGAATCGGGAGCGGCGATACCGTAAAGCACGAGGAAGCGGTCAGCC
CATTCGCCGCCAAGCTCTTCAGCAATATCACGGGTAGCCAACGCTATGTCCTGATAGCGGTCCGCCACAC
CCAGCCGGCCACAGTCGATGAATCCAGAAAAGCGGCCATTTTCCACCATGATATTCGGCAAGCAGGCATC
GCCATGGGTCACGACGAGATCCTCGCCGTCGGGCATGCGCGCCTTGAGCCTGGCGAACAGTTCGGCTGGC
GCGAGCCCCTGATGCTCTTCGTCCAGATCATCCTGATCGACAAGACCGGCTTCCATCCGAGTACGTGCTC
GCTCGATGCGATGTTTCGCTTGGTGGTCGAATGGGCAGGTAGCCGGATCAAGCGTATGCAGCCGCCGCAT
TGCATCAGCCATGATGGATACTTTCTCGGCAGGAGCAAGGTGAGATGACAGGAGATCCTGCCCCGGCACT
TCGCCCAATAGCAGCCAGTCCCTTCCCGCTTCAGTGACAACGTCGAGCACAGCTGCGCAAGGAACGCCCG
TCGTGGCCAGCCACGATAGCCGCGCTGCCTCGTCCTGCAGTTCATTCAGGGCACCGGACAGGTCGGTCTT
GACAAAAAGAACCGGGCGCCCCTGCGCTGACAGCCGGAACACGGCGGCATCAGAGCAGCCGATTGTCTGT
TGTGCCCAGTCATAGCCGAATAGCCTCTCCACCCAAGCGGCCGGAGAACCTGCGTGCAATCCATCTTGTT
CAATGGCCGATCCCATATTGGCTGCAGGGTCGCTCGGTGTTCGAGGCCACACGCGTCACCTTAATATGCG
AAGTGGACCTGGGACCGCGCCGCCCCGACTGCATCTGCGTGTTCGAATTCGCCAATGACAAGACGCTGGG
CGGGGTTTGCTCGACATTGGGTGGAAACATTCCAGGCCTGGGTGGAGAGGCTTTTTGCTTCCTCTTGCAA
AACCACACTGCTCGACATTGGGTGGAAACATTCCAGGCCTGGGTGGAGAGGCTTTTTGCTTCCTCTTGAA
AACCACACTGCTCGACTAGTGATTAAAGTCGACTCGGGGACACCAAATATGGCGATCTCGGCCTTTTCGT
TTCTTGGAGCTGGGACATGTTTGCCATCGATCCATCTACCACCAGAACGGCCGTTAGATCTGCTGCCACC
GTTGTTTCCACCGAAGAAACCACCGTTGCCGTAACCACCACGACGGTTGTTGCTAAAGAAGCTGCCACCG
CCACGGCCACCGTTGTAGCCGCCGTTGTTGTTATTGTAGTTGCTACTGTTATTTCTGGCACTTCTTGGTT
TTCCTCTTAAGTGAGGAGGAACATAACCATTCTCGTTGTTGTCGTTGATGCTTAAATTTTGCACTTGTTC
GCTCAGTTCAGCCATAATATGAAATGCTTTTCTTGTTGTTCTTACGGAATACCACTTGCCACCTATCACC
ACAACTAACTTTTTCCCGTTCCTCCATCTCTTTTATATTTTTTTTCTCGAGGGATCTTTGTGAAGGAACC
TTACTTCTGTGGTGTGACATAATTGGACAAACTACCTACAGAGATTTAAAGCTCTAAGGTAAATATAAAA
TTTTTAAGTGTATAATGTGTTAAACTACTGATTCTAATTGTTTGTGTATTTTAGATTCCAACCTATGGAA
CTGATGAATGGGAGCAGTGGTGGAATGCCTTTAATGAGGAAAACCTGTTTTGCTCAGAAGAAATGCCATC
TAGTGATGATGAGGCTACTGCTGACTCTCAACATTCTACTCCTCCAAAAAAGAAGAGAAGGGTAGAAGAC
CCCAAGGACTTTCCTTCAGAATTGCTAAGTTTTTTGAGTCATGCTGTGTTTAGTAATAGAACTCTTGCTT
GCTTTGCTATTTACACCACAAAGGAAAAAGCTGCACTGCTATACAAGAAAATTATGGAAAAATATTCTGT
AACCTTTATAAGTAGGCATAACAGTTATAATCATAACATACTGTTTTTTCTTACTCCACACAGGCATAGA
GTGTCTGCTATTAATAACTATGCTCAAAAATTGTGTACCTTTAGCTTTTTAATTTGTAAAGGGGTTAATA
AGGAATATTTGATGTATAGTGCCTTGACTAGAGATCATAATCAGCCATACCACATTTGTAGAGGTTTTAC
TTGCTTTAAAAAACCTCCCACACCTCCCCCTGAACCTGAAACATAGAATGAATGCAATTGTTGTTGTTAA
CTTGTTTATTGCAGCTTATAATGGTTACAAATAAAGCAATAGCATCACAAATTTCACAAATAAAGCATTT
TTTTCACTGCATTCTAGTTGTGGTTTGTCCAAACTCATCAATGTATCTTATCATGTCTGGATCTGACATG
GTAAGTAAGCTTATAACTTCGTATAGCATACATTATACGAAGTTATCGGCGCGCCATCACAAGTTTGTAC
AAAAAAGCTGAACGAGAAACGTAAAATGATATAAATATCAATATATTAAATTAGATTTTGCATAAAAAAC
AGACTACATAATACTGTAAAACACAACATATCCAGTCACTATGGCGGCCGCATTAGGCACCCCAGGCTTT
ACACTTTATGCTTCCGGCTCGTATAATGTGTGGATTTTGAGTTAGGATCCGTCGAGATTTTCAGGAGCTA
AGGAAGCTAAAATGGAGAAAAAAATCACTGGATATACCACCGTTGATATATCCCAATGGCATCGTAAAGA
ACATTTTGAGGCATTTCAGTCAGTTGCTCAATGTACCTATAACCAGACCGTTCAGCTGGATATTACGGCC
TTTTTAAAGACCGTAAAGAAAAATAAGCACAAGTTTTATCCGGCCTTTATTCACATTCTTGCCCGCCTGA
TGAATGCTCATCCGGAATTCCGTATGGCAATGAAAGACGGTGAGCTGGTGATATGGGATAGTGTTCACCC
TTGTTACACCGTTTTCCATGAGCAAACTGAAACGTTTTCATCGCTCTGGAGTGAATACCACGACGATTTC
CGGCAGTTTCTACACATATATTCGCAAGATGTGGCGTGTTACGGTGAAAACCTGGCCTATTTCCCTAAAG
GGTTTATTGAGAATATGTTTTTCGTCTCAGCCAATCCCTGGGTGAGTTTCACCAGTTTTGATTTAAACGT
GGCCAATATGGACAACTTCTTCGCCCCCGTTTTCACCATGGGCAAATATTATACGCAAGGCGACAAGGTG
CTGATGCCGCTGGCGATTCAGGTTCATCATGCCGTTTGTGATGGCTTCCATGTCGGCAGAATGCTTAATG
AATTACAACAGTACTGCGATGAGTGGCAGGGCGGGGCGTAAACGCGTGGATCCGGCTTACTAAAAGCCAG
ATAACAGTATGCGTATTTGCGCGCTGATTTTTGCGGTATAAGAATATATACTGATATGTATACCCGAAGT
ATGTCAAAAAGAGGTATGCTATGAAGCAGCGTATTACAGTGACAGTTGACAGCGACAGCTATCAGTTGCT
CAAGGCATATATGATGTCAATATCTCCGGTCTGGTAAGCACAACCATGCAGAATGAAGCCCGTCGTCTGC
GTGCCGAACGCTGGAAAGCGGAAAATCAGGAAGGGATGGCTGAGGTCGCCCGGTTTATTGAAATGAACGG
CTCTTTTGCTGACGAGAACAGGGGCTGGTGAAATGCAGTTTAAGGTTTACACCTATAAAAGAGAGAGCCG
TTATCGTCTGTTTGTGGATGTACAGAGTGATATTATTGACACGCCCGGGCGACGGATGGTGATCCCCCTG
GCCAGTGCACGTCTGCTGTCAGATAAAGTCTCCCGTGAACTTTACCCGGTGGTGCATATCGGGGATGAAA
GCTGGCGCATGATGACCACCGATATGGCCAGTGTGCCGGTCTCCGTTATCGGGGAAGAAGTGGCTGATCT
CAGCCACCGCGAAAATGACATCAAAAACGCCATTAACCTGATGTTCTGGGGAATATAAATGTCAGGCTCC
CTTATACACAGCCAGTCTGCAGGTCGACCATAGTGACTGGATATGTTGTGTTTTACAGTATTATGTAGTC
TGTTTTTTATGCAAAATCTAATTTAATATATTGATATTTATATCATTTTACGTTTCTCGTTCAGCTTTCT
TGTACAAAGTGGTGATGGCGCGCCGCGGCCGCGATCAATTCGGTACCGAAGTTCCTATTCCGAAGTTCCT
ATTCTCTAGAAAGTATAGGAACTTCCTCGAGGGTACCCCAATTCCGCCCCCCCCCCCCCCCTAACGTTAC
TGGCCGAAGCCGCTTGGAATAAGGCCGGTGTGCGTTTGTCTATATGTTATTTTCCACCATATTGCCGTCT
TTTGGCAATGTGAGGGCCCGGAAACCTGGCCCTGTCTTCTTGACGAGCATTCCTAGGGGTCTTTCCCCTC
TCGCCAAAGGAATGCAAGGTCTGTTGAATGTCGTGAAGGAAGCAGTTCCTCTGGAAGCTTCTTGAAGACA
AACAACGTCTGTAGCGACCCTTTGCAGGCAGCGGAACCCCCCACCTGGCGACAGGTGCCTCTGCGGCCAA
AAGCCACGTGTATAAGATACACCTGCAAAGGCGGCACAACCCCAGTGCCACGTTGTGAGTTGGATAGTTG
TGGAAAGAGTCAAATGGCTCTCCTCAAGCGTATTCAACAAGGGGCTGAAGGATGCCCAGAAGGTACCCCA
TTGTATGGGATCTGATCTGGGGCCTCGGTGCACATGCTTTACATGTGTTTAGTCGAGGTTAAAAAAACGT
CTAGGCCCCCCGAACCACGGGGACGTGGTTTTCCTTTGAAAAACACGATGATAATATGGCCACAACCATG
GTGAGCAAGGGCGAGGAGCTGTTCACCGGGGTGGTGCCCATCCTGGTCGAGCTGGACGGCGACGTAAACG
GCCACAAGTTCAGCGTGTCCGGCGAGGGCGAGGGCGATGCCACCTACGGCAAGCTGACCCTGAAGTTCAT
CTGCACCACCGGCAAGCTGCCCGTGCCCTGGCCCACCCTCGTGACCACCCTGACCTACGGCGTGCAGTGC
TTCAGCCGCTACCCCGACCACATGAAGCAGCACGACTTCTTCAAGTCCGCCATGCCCGAAGGCTACGTCC
AGGAGCGCACCATCTTCTTCAAGGACGACGGCAACTACAAGACCCGCGCCGAGGTGAAGTTCGAGGGCGA
CACCCTGGTGAACCGCATCGAGCTGAAGGGCATCGACTTCAAGGAGGACGGCAACATCCTGGGGCACAAG
CTGGAGTACAACTACAACAGCCACAACGTCTATATCATGGCCGACAAGCAGAAGAACGGCATCAAGGTGA
ACTTCAAGATCCGCCACAACATCGAGGACGGCAGCGTGCAGCTCGCCGACCACTACCAGCAGAACACCCC
CATCGGCGACGGCCCCGTGCTGCTGCCCGACAACCACTACCTGAGCACCCAGTCCGCCCTGAGCAAAGAC
CCCAACGAGAAGCGCGATCACATGGTCCTGCTGGAGTTCGTGACCGCCGCCGGGATCACTCTCGGCATGG
ACGAGCTGTACAAGTAATCCGGGATCCGGAGAGCTCCCAACGAAGTTCCTATTCCGAAGTTCCTATTCTC
TAGAAAGTATAGGAACTTCCTCGAGGTTGGATGCAGCCCGGGGGATCCACTAGTTCTAGAGCGGCCGATC
AGCCTCGACTGTGCCTTCTAGTTGCCAGCCATCTGTTGTTTGCCCCTCCCCCGTGCCTTCCTTGACCCTG
GAAGGTGCCACTCCCACTGTCCTTTCCTAATAAAATGAGGAAATTGCATCGCATTGTCTGAGTAGGTGTC
ATTCTATTCTGGGGGGTGGGGTGGGGCAGGACAGCAAGGGGGAGGATTGGGAAGACAATAGCAGGCATGC
TGGGGATGCGGTGGGCTCTATGGCTTCTGAGGCGGAAAGAACCAGCTGGGGCTCGAGATCCACTAGTTCT
AGCCTCGAGGCTAGAGCGGCCGCCGCGCCGATATCGAATTCGCTAGAAGATGGGCGGGAGTCTTCTGGGC
AGGCTTAAAGGCTAACCTGGTGTGTGGGCGTTGTCCTGCAGGGGAATTGAACAGGTGTAAAATTGGAGGG
ACAAGACTTCCCACAGATTTTCGGTTTTGTCGGGAAGTTTTTTAATAGGGGCAAATAAGGAAAATGGGAG
GATAGGTAGTCATCTGGGGTTTTATGCAGCAAAACTACAGGTTATTATTGCTTGTGATCCGCCTCGGAGT
ATTTTCCATCGAGGTAGATTAAAGACATGCTCACCCGAGTTTTATACTCTCCTGCTTGAGATCCTTACTA
CAGTATGAAATTACAGTGTCGCGAGTTAGACTATGTAAGCAGAATTTTAATCATTTTTAAAGAGCCCAGT
ACTTCATATCCATTTCTCCCGCTCCTTCTGCAGCCTTATCAAAAGGTATTTTAGAACACTCATTTTAGCC
CCATTTTCATTTATTATACTGGCTTATCCAACCCCTAGACAGAGCATTGGCATTTTCCCTTTCCTGATCT
TAGAAGTCTGATGACTCATGAAACCAGACAGATTAGTTACATACACCACAAATCGAGGCTGTAGCTGGGG
CCTCAACACTGCAGTTCTTTTATAACTCCTTAGTACACTTTTTGTTGATCCTTTGCCTTGATCCTTAATT
TTCAGTGTCTATCACCTCTCCCGTCAGGTGGTGTTCCACATTTGGGCCTATTCTCAGTCCAGGGAGTTTT
ACAACAATAGATGTATTGAGAATCCAACCTAAAGCTTAACTTTCCACTCCCATGAATGCCTCTCTCCTTT
TTCTCCATTTATAAACTGAGCTATTAACCATTAATGGTTTCCAGGTGGATGTCTCCTCCCCCAATATTAC
CTGATGTATCTTACATATTGCCAGGCTGATATTTTAAGACATTAAAAGGTATATTTCATTATTGAGCCAC
ATGGTATTGATTACTGCTTACTAAAATTTTGTCATTGTACACATCTGTAAAAGGTGGTTCCTTTTGGAAT
GCAAAGTTCAGGTGTTTGTTGTCTTTCCTGACCTAAGGTCTTGTGAGCTTGTATTTTTTCTATTTAAGCA
GTGCTTTCTCTTGGACTGGCTTGACTCATGGCATTCTACACGTTATTGCTGGTCTAAATGTGATTTTGCC
AAGCTTCTTCAGGACCTATAATTTTGCTTGACTTGTAGCCAAACACAAGTAAAATGATTAAGCAACAAAT
GTATTTGTGAAGCTTGGTTTTTAGGTTGTTGTGTTGTGTGTGCTTGTGCTCTATAATAATACTATCCAGG
GGCTGGAGAGGTGGCTCGGAGTTCAAGAGCACAGACTGCTCTTCCAGAAGTCCTGAGTTCAATTCCCAGC
AACCACATGGTGGCTCACAACCATCTGTAATGGGATCTGATGCCCTCTTCTGGTGTGTCTGAAGACCACA
AGTGTATTCACATTAAATAAATAAATCCTCCTTCTTCTTCTTTTTTTTTTTTTTAAAGAGAATACTGTCT
CCAGTAGAATTTACTGAAGTAATGAAATACTTTGTGTTTGTTCCAATATGGTAGCCAATAATCAAATTAC
TCTTTAAGCACTGGAAATGTTACCAAGGAACTAATTTTTATTTGAAGTGTAACTGTGGACAGAGGAGCCA
TAACTGCAGACTTGTGGGATACAGAAGACCAATGCAGACTTTAATGTCTTTTCTCTTACACTAAGCAATA
AAGAAATAAAAATTGAACTTCTAGTATCCTATTTGTTTAAACTGCTAGCTTTACTTAACTTTTGTGCTTC
ATCTATACAAAGCTGAAAGCTAAGTCTGCAGCCATTACTAAACATGAAAGCAAGTAATGATAATTTTGGA
TTTCAAAAATGTAGGGCCAGAGTTTAGCCAGCCAGTGGTGGTGCTTGCCTTTATGCCTTTAATCCCAGCA
CTCTGGAGGCAGAGACAGGCAGATCTCTGAGTTTGAGCCCAGCCTGGTCTACACATCAAGTTCTATCTAG
GATAGCCAGGAATACACACAGAAACCCTGTTGGGGAGGGGGGCTCTGAGATTTCATAAAATTATAATTGA
AGCATTCCCTAATGAGCCACTATGGATGTGGCTAAATCCGTCTACCTTTCTGATGAGATTTGGGTATTAT
TTTTTCTGTCTCTGCTGTTGGTTGGGTCTTTTGACACTGTGGGCTTTCTTTAAAGCCTCCTTCCTGCCAT
GTGGTCTCTTGTTTGCTACTAACTTCCCATGGCTTAAATGGCATGGCTTTTTGCCTTCTAAGGGCAGCTG
CTGAGATTTGCAGCCTGATTTCCAGGGTGGGGTTGGGAAATCTTTCAAACACTAAAATTGTCCTTTAATT
TTTTTTTTAAAAAATGGGTTATATAATAAACCTCATAAAATAGTTATGAGGAGTGAGGTGGACTAATATT
AAATGAGTCCCTCCCCTATAAAAGAGCTATTAAGGCTTTTTGTCTTATACTTAACTTTTTTTTTAAATGT
GGTATCTTTAGAACCAAGGGTCTTAGAGTTTTAGTATACAGAAACTGTTGCATCGCTTAATCAGATTTTC
TAGTTTCAAATCCAGAGAATCCAAATTCTTCACAGCCAAAGTCAAATTAAGAATTTCTGACTTTTAATGT
TAATTTGCTTACTGTGAATATAAAAATGATAGCTTTTCCTGAGGCAGGGTCTCACTATGTATCTCTGCCT
GATCTGCAACAAGATATGTAGACTAAAGTTCTGCCTGCTTTTGTCTCCTGAATACTAAGGTTAAAATGTA
GTAATACTTTTGGAACTTGCAGGTCAGATTCTTTTATAGGGGACACACTAAGGGAGCTTGGGTGATAGTT
GGTAAAATGTGTTTCAAGTGATGAAAACTTGAATTATTATCACCGCAACCTACTTTTTAAAAAAAAAAGC
CAGGCCTGTTAGAGCATGCTTAAGGGATCCCTAGGACTTGCTGAGCACACAAGAGTAGTTACTTGGCAGG
CTCCTGGTGAGAGCATATTTCAAAAAACAAGGCAGACAACCAAGAAACTACAGTTAAGGTTACCTGTCTT
TAAACCATCTGCATATACACAGGGATATTAAAATATTCCAAATAATATTTCATTCAAGTTTTCCCCCATC
AAATTGGGACATGGATTTCTCCGGTGAATAGGCAGAGTTGGAAACTAAACAAATGTTGGTTTTGTGATTT
GTGAAATTGTTTTCAAGTGATAGTTAAAGCCCATGAGATACAGAACAAAGCTGCTATTTCGAGGTCTCTT
GGTTTATACTCAGAAGCACTTCTTTGGGTTTCCCTGCACTATCCTGATCATGTGCTAGGCCTACCTTAGG
CTGATTGTTGTTCAAATAAACTTAAGTTTCCTGTCAGGTGATGTCATATGATTTCATATATCAAGGCAAA
ACATGTTATATATGTTAAACATTTGTACTTAATGTGAAAGTTAGGTCTTTGTGGGTTTGATTTTTAATTT
TCAAAACCTGAGCTAAATAAGTCATTTTTACATGTCTTACATTTGGTGGAATTGTATAATTGTGGTTTGC
AGGCAAGACTCTCTGACCTAGTAACCCTACCTATAGAGCACTTTGCTGGGTCACAAGTCTAGGAGTCAAG
CATTTCACCTTGAAGTTGAGACGTTTTGTTAGTGTATACTAGTTTATATGTTGGAGGACATGTTTATCCA
GAAGATATTCAGGACTATTTTTGACTGGGCTAAGGAATTGATTCTGATTAGCACTGTTAGTGAGCATTGA
GTGGCCTTTAGGCTTGAATTGGAGTCACTTGTATATCTCAAATAATGCTGGCCTTTTTTAAAAAGCCCTT
GTTCTTTATCACCCTGTTTTCTACATAATTTTTGTTCAAAGAAATACTTGTTTGGATCTCCTTTTGACAA
CAATAGCATGTTTTCAAGCCATATTTTTTTTCCTTTTTTTTTTTTTTTTTGGTTTTTCGAGACAGGGTTT
CTCTGTATAGCCCTGGCTGTCCTGGAACTCACTTTGTAGACCAGGCTGGCCTCGAACTCAGAAATCCGCC
TGCCTCTGCCTCCTGAGTGCCGGGATTAAAGGCGTGCACCACCACGCCTGGCTAAGTTGGATATTTTGTT
ATATAACTATAACCAATACTAACTCCACTGGGTGGATTTTTAATTCAGTCAGTAGTCTTAAGTGGTCTTT
ATTGGCCCTTCATTAAAATCTACTGTTCACTCTAACAGAGGCTGTTGGTACTAGTGGCACTTAAGCAACT
TCCTACGGATATACTAGCAGATTAAGGGTCAGGGATAGAAACTAGTCTAGCGTTTTGTATACCTACCAGC
TTTATACTACCTTGTTCTGATAGAAATATTTCAGGACATCTAGCTTATCGATACCGTCGACGGTATCGAT
AAGCTTGATATCGAATTCTACCGGGTAGGGGAGGCGCTTTTCCCAAGGCAGTCTGGAGCATGCGCTTTAG
CAGCCCCGCTGGGCACTTGGCGCTACACAAGTGGCCTCTGGCCTCGCACACATTCCACATCCACCGGTAG
GCGCCGCCGCCCTGCAGGGCGATCGCGGCCGCGGTACCCAGCTTTTGTTCCCTTTAGTGAGGGTTAATTG
CGCGCTTGGCGTAATCATGGTCATAGCTGTTTCCTGTGTGAAATTGTTATCCGCTCACAATTCCACACAA
CATACGAGCCGGAAGCATAAAGTGTAAAGCCTGGGGTGCCTAATGAGTGAGCTAACTCACATTAATTGCG
TTGCGCTCACTGCCCGCTTTCCAGTCGGGAAACCTGTCGTGCCAGCTGCATTAATGAATCGGCCAACGCG
CGGGGAGAGGCGGTTTGCGTATTGGGCGCTCTTCCGCTTCCTCGCTCACTGACTCGCTGCGCTCGGTCGT
TCGGCTGCGGCGAGCGGTATCAGCTCACTCAAAGGCGGTAATACGGTTATCCACAGAATCAGGGGATAAC
GCAGGAAAGAACATGTGAGCAAAAGGCCAGCAAAAGGCCAGGAACCGTAAAAAGGCCGCGTTGCTGGCGT
TTTTCCATAGGCTCCGCCCCCCTGACGAGCATCACAAAAATCGACGCTCAAGTCAGAGGTGGCGAAACCC
GACAGGACTATAAAGATACCAGGCGTTTCCCCCTGGAAGCTCCCTCGTGCGCTCTCCTGTTCCGACCCTG
CCGCTTACCGGATACCTGTCCGCCTTTCTCCCTTCGGGAAGCGTGGCGCTTTCTCATAGCTCACGCTGTA
GGTATCTCAGTTCGGTGTAGGTCGTTCGCTCCAAGCTGGGCTGTGTGCACGAACCCCCCGTTCAGCCCGA
CCGCTGCGCCTTATCCGGTAACTATCGTCTTGAGTCCAACCCGGTAAGACACGACTTATCGCCACTGGCA
GCAGCCACTGGTAACAGGATTAGCAGAGCGAGGTATGTAGGCGGTGCTACAGAGTTCTTGAAGTGGTGGC
CTAACTACGGCTACACTAGAAGAACAGTATTTGGTATCTGCGCTCTGCTGAAGCCAGTTACCTTCGGAAA
AAGAGTTGGTAGCTCTTGATCCGGCAAACAAACCACCGCTGGTAGCGGTGGTTTTTTTGTTTGCAAGCAG
CAGATTACGCGCAGAAAAAAAGGATCTCAAGAAGATCCTTTGATCTTTTCTACGGGGTCTGACGCTCAGT
GGAACGAAAACTCACGTTAAGGGATTTTGGTCATGAGATTATCAAAAAGGATCTTCACCTAGATCCTTTT
AAATTAAAAATGAAGTTTTAAATCAATCTAAAGTATATATGAGTAAACTTGGTCTGACAGTTACCAATGC
TTAATCAGTGAGGCACCTATCTCAGCGATCTGTCTATTTCGTTCATCCATAGTTGCCTGACTCCCCGTCG
TGTAGATAACTACGATACGGGAGGGCTTACCATCTGGCCCCAGTGCTGCAATGATACCGCGAGACCCACG
CTCACCGGCTCCAGATTTATCAGCAATAAACCAGCCAGCCGGAAGGGCCGAGCGCAGAAGTGGTCCTGCA
ACTTTATCCGCCTCCATCCAGTCTATTAATTGTTGCCGGGAAGCTAGAGTAAGTAGTTCGCCAGTTAATA
GTTTGCGCAACGTTGTTGCCATTGCTACAGGCATCGTGGTGTCACGCTCGTCGTTTGGTATGGCTTCATT
CAGCTCCGGTTCCCAACGATCAAGGCGAGTTACATGATCCCCCATGTTGTGCAAAAAAGCGGTTAGCTCC
TTCGGTCCTCCGATCGTTGTCAGAAGTAAGTTGGCCGCAGTGTTATCACTCATGGTTATGGCAGCACTGC
ATAATTCTCTTACTGTCATGCCATCCGTAAGATGCTTTTCTGTGACTGGTGAGTACTCAACCAAGTCATT
CTGAGAATAGTGTATGCGGCGACCGAGTTGCTCTTGCCCGGCGTCAATACGGGATAATACCGCGCCACAT
AGCAGAACTTTAAAAGTGCTCATCATTGGAAAACGTTCTTCGGGGCGAAAACTCTCAAGGATCTTACCGC
TGTTGAGATCCAGTTCGATGTAACCCACTCGTGCACCCAACTGATCTTCAGCATCTTTTACTTTCACCAG
CGTTTCTGGGTGAGCAAAAACAGGAAGGCAAAATGCCGCAAAAAAGGGAATAAGGGCGACACGGAAATGT
TGAATACTCATACTCTTCCTTTTTCAATATTATTGAAGCATTTATCAGGGTTATTGTCTCATGAGCGGAT
ACATATTTGAATGTATTTAGAAAAATAAACAAATAGGGGTTCCGCGCACATTTCCCCGAAAAGTGCCACC
TAAATTGTAAGCGTTAATATTTTGTTAAAATTCGCGTTAAATTTTTGTTAAATCAGCTCATTTTTTAACC
AATAGGCCGAAATCGGCAAAATCCCTTATAAATCAAAAGAATAGACCGAGATAGGGT
[37 nt withheld, positions 16368-16404]
AAAGAACGTGGACTCCAACGTCAAAGG
[49 nt withheld, positions 16432-16480]
T
[91 nt withheld, positions 16482-16572]
G
[120 nt withheld, positions 16574-16693]
ACGTTCCATTCGCCATTCAGGCTGCGCAACTGTTGGGAAGGGCGATCGGTGCGGGCCTCTTCGCTATTAC
GCCAGCTGGCGAAAGGGGGATGTGCTGCAAGGCGATTAAGTTGGGTAACGCCAGGGTTTTCCCAGTCACG
ACGTTGTAAAACGACGGCCAGTGAGCGCGCGTAATACGACTCACTATAGGGCGAATTGGAGCT
Features (pLannotate 1.2.2; 48 found; start..end, strand, type, name):
      6..1088    +  misc_feature   Rosa26 left arm: left homology arm from intron 1 of the mouse Rosa26 gene (Soriano, 1999)
   1095..1198    +  misc_feature   Ad SA: adenovirus major late transcript splice acceptor (Friedrich and Soriano, 1991)
   1217..1424    +  polyA_signal   bGH poly(A) signal: bovine growth hormone polyadenylation signal
   1438..1645    +  polyA_signal   bGH poly(A) signal: bovine growth hormone polyadenylation signal
   1654..2033    +  enhancer       CMV enhancer: human cytomegalovirus immediate early enhancer
   2189..2212    +  promoter       chicken β-actin promoter (fragment): No description available
   2309..3325    +  intron         chimeric intron: chimera between introns from chicken β-actin and rabbit β-globin
   3388..3421    +  protein_bind   loxP: Cre-mediated recombination occurs in the 8-bp core sequence (GCATACAT). Cre recombinase
   3428..3476    -  polyA_signal   HSV TK poly(A) signal: herpes simplex virus thymidine kinase polyadenylation signal (Cole and Stacy, 1985)
   3483..4286    -  CDS            NeoR/KanR: aminoglycoside phosphotransferase from Tn5; aph(3')-II (or nptII); confers resistance to neomycin, kanamycin, and G418 (Geneticin®)
   4291..4419    -  promoter       HSV TK promoter (fragment): herpes simplex virus thymidine kinase promoter
   4583..4915    -  CDS            DED1 (fragment): DED1_YEAST - Also known as SPP81. Experimental evidence at protein level: Swiss-Prot protein existence level 1. ATP-binding RNA helicase involved in translation initiation. Remodels RNA in response to ADP and ATP concentrations by facilitating disruption, but also formation of RNA duplexes. Has weak ATP-dependent affinity for dsRNA, but strong ATP-dependent affinity for ssRNA. Acts as a virus host factor involved in the replication of the MBV and the L-A viruses by promoting the negative-strand RNA synthesis. May be involved in recognition of the preinitiation complex and DNA binding of the RN
   4911..5021    -  CDS            YO201_YEAST (fragment): Protein uncertain: Swiss-Prot protein existence level 5. From Saccharomyces cerevisiae (strain ATCC 204508 / S288c) (Baker's yeast).
   5023..5097    +  CDS            small t antigen (fragment): SV40 (simian virus 40) small t antigen
   5099..5164    +  intron         small t intron: SV40 (simian virus 40) small t antigen intron
   5163..5636    +  CDS            large T antigen (fragment): large T antigen from SV40 (simian virus 40)
   5633..5715    +  CDS            large T antigen (fragment): large T antigen from SV40 (simian virus 40)
   5739..5873    +  polyA_signal   SV40 poly(A) signal: SV40 polyadenylation signal
   5893..5926    +  protein_bind   loxP: Cre-mediated recombination occurs in the 8-bp core sequence (GCATACAT). Cre recombinase
   5939..6063    +  protein_bind   attR1: mutant version of attR; recombination site for the Gateway® LR reaction LR Clonase™
   6088..6118    +  promoter       lac UV5 promoter: E. coli lac promoter with an "up" mutation
   6142..6171    +  promoter       cat promoter (fragment): promoter of the E. coli cat gene encoding chloramphenicol acetyltransferase
   6172..6831    +  CDS            CmR: chloramphenicol acetyltransferase; cat; confers resistance to chloramphenicol
   7010..7168    +  CDS            ccdA (fragment): CCDA_ECO57 - Also known as H, letA. Experimental evidence at protein level: Swiss-Prot protein existence level 1. Antitoxin component of a type II toxin-antitoxin (TA) system which inhibits the post-segregational killing (PSK) of plasmid-free cells, also referred to as a plasmid addiction system. Binds to and blocks the activity of CcdB; will also remove bound CcdB protein from the CcdB-GyrA complex by forming a CcdA-CcdB complex, a process termed rejuvenation. Functions as a transcriptional corepressor for the ccdAB operon, repression also requires CcdB (By similarity). From Escherichia coli
   7173..7475    +  CDS            ccdB: CCDB_ECOLI - Also known as G, letB, letD. Experimental evidence at protein level: Swiss-Prot protein existence level 1. Toxic component of a type II toxin-antitoxin (TA) system, functioning in plasmid maintainence. Responsible for the post- segregational killing (PSK) of plasmid-free cells, also referred to as a plasmid addiction system. Half-life of over 2 hours. Cell killing by CcdB is accompanied by filamentation, defects in chromosome and plasmid segregation, defects in cell division, formation of anucleate cells, decreased DNA synthesis and plasmid loss. Interferes with the activity of DN
   7519..7643    -  protein_bind   attR2: mutant version of attR; recombination site for the Gateway® LR reaction LR Clonase™
   7678..7725    +  protein_bind   FRT: FLP-mediated recombination occurs in the 8-bp core sequence TCTAGAAA (Turan and Bode, 2011). FLP recombinase from the Saccharomyces cerevisiae 2μ plasmid
   7744..7761    -  promoter       chicken β-actin promoter (fragment): contains a 21-bp deletion relative to the standard chicken β-actin promoter
   7852..8314    +  misc_feature   IRES: internal ribosome entry site (IRES) of the encephalomyocarditis virus (EMCV)
   8328..9047    +  CDS            EGFP: the original enhanced GFP (Yang et al., 1996) mammalian codon-optimized
   9072..9119    +  protein_bind   FRT: FLP-mediated recombination occurs in the 8-bp core sequence TCTAGAAA (Turan and Bode, 2011). FLP recombinase from the Saccharomyces cerevisiae 2μ plasmid
   9132..9167    -  misc_feature   MCS (fragment): pBluescript multiple cloning site
   9179..9403    +  polyA_signal   bGH poly(A) signal: bovine growth hormone polyadenylation signal
   9407..9428    +  promoter       SV40 promoter (fragment): SV40 enhancer and early promoter
   9493..13833   +  misc_feature   Rosa26 right arm: right homology arm from intron 1 of the mouse Rosa26 gene (Soriano, 1999)
  13846..13878   -  misc_feature   MCS (fragment): pBluescript multiple cloning site
  13883..14005   +  promoter       PGK promoter (fragment): mouse phosphoglycerate kinase 1 promoter
  14051..14069   -  promoter       T3 promoter: promoter for bacteriophage T3 RNA polymerase
  14112..14134   -  protein_bind   lac operator (fragment): The lac repressor binds to the lac operator to inhibit transcription in E. coli. This inhibition can be relieved by adding lactose or isopropyl-β-D-thiogalactopyranoside (IPTG). lac repressor encoded by lacI
  14138..14168   -  promoter       lac promoter: promoter for the E. coli lac operon
  14183..14204   -  protein_bind   CAP binding site: CAP binding activates transcription in the presence of cAMP. E. coli catabolite activator protein
  14217..14309   -  CDS            lacI (fragment): lac repressor; lacI; The lac repressor binds to the lac operator to inhibit transcription in E. coli. This inhibition can be relieved by adding lactose or isopropyl-β-D-thiogalactopyranoside (IPTG).
  14492..15080   -  rep_origin     ori: high-copy-number ColE1/pMB1/pBR322/pUC origin of replication
  15251..16111   -  CDS            AmpR: β-lactamase; bla; confers resistance to ampicillin, carbenicillin, and related antibiotics
  16112..16216   -  promoter       AmpR promoter: bla
  16242..16693   -  rep_origin     f1 ori (sequence partly withheld): f1 bacteriophage origin of replication; arrow indicates direction of (+) strand synthesis
  16702..16857   -  CDS            lacZα (fragment): LacZα fragment of β-galactosidase; lacZ fragment
  16865..16883   +  promoter       T7 promoter: promoter for bacteriophage T7 RNA polymerase
