[The description below was written by a language model from this plasmid's Addgene catalogue record, the feature table of its GenBank file and pLannotate feature annotations shown in this document.]
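Description:
pR26 CAG/GFP Dest is a roughly 16.9 kb mouse gene-targeting vector built on a Bluescript backbone. It is designed to insert a conditional, Gateway-cloned expression cassette into the Rosa26 locus. The backbone carries a high-copy ColE1/pUC origin, an f1 origin and an ampicillin resistance gene. Because the Gateway destination cassette also contains a chloramphenicol resistance gene and the toxic ccdB gene, the empty vector is selected on both antibiotics and must be propagated in a ccdB-tolerant strain.

The payload sits between a short Rosa26 5' homology arm of about 1.1 kb and a long 3' arm of about 4.3 kb, both from intron 1 of the gene. Downstream of the 5' arm are an adenovirus splice acceptor and tandem bGH polyadenylation signals, which would capture and terminate the endogenous Rosa26 transcript. The CAG promoter follows, made up of the CMV enhancer, the chicken β-actin promoter and a chimeric intron. It is followed by a loxP-flanked STOP cassette containing an HSV TK promoter-driven NeoR gene in reverse orientation and SV40 polyadenylation sequences. This cassette blocks downstream expression until Cre excises it, and its NeoR gene can provide G418 selection in cultured cells.

After the second loxP site comes the attR1–CmR–ccdB–attR2 cassette, which an LR reaction replaces with a gene of interest from an entry clone. An FRT-flanked EMCV IRES–EGFP reporter and a bGH poly(A) signal complete the unit, so the transgene and GFP are co-expressed from one transcript, and FLP can remove the reporter. The associated publication concerns Rosa26 knock-in mice generated with CRISPR/Cas9 in C57BL/6 zygotes. The three sequence records differ slightly in length and orientation but agree on this architecture.
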