Addgene plasmid #74281: pR26 CAG/GFP Dest
Purpose: Gene targeting vector for the mouse Rosa26 locus, including a CAG promoter, loxP flanked stop cassette, GFP, for gateway cloning
Depositing lab: Ralf Kuehn. Depositing organization: Max-Delbrueck-Centrum fuer Molekulare Medizin (MDC). Publication: Efficient generation of Rosa26 knock-in mice using CRISPR/Cas9 in C57BL/6 zygotes. Chu VT, Weber T, Graf R, Sommermann T, Petsch K, Sack U, Volchkov P, Rajewsky K, Kuhn R. BMC Biotechnol. 2016 Jan 16;16(1):4. doi: 10.1186/s12896-016-0234-4. PubMed 26772810.
Backbone
  Vector backbone: Bluescript
  Vector type: Mouse Targeting
Growth in bacteria
  Bacterial resistance: Chloramphenicol and Ampicillin, 25 & 100 μg/mL
  Growth temperature: 30°C
  Growth strain: ccdB Survival
  Copy number: High Copy
Gene/Insert
  Gene/Insert name: Rosa26 5-homology region
  Species: M. musculus (mouse)
  Cloning method: Restriction Enzyme; 5′ cloning site I-SceI (destroyed during cloning); 3′ cloning site XbaI (destroyed during cloning)
  Sequencing primers: 5′ M13 forward; 3′ M13 reverse
Terms and licenses: Academic/Nonprofit Terms; Industry Terms: Not Available to Industry
How to cite: pR26 CAG/GFP Dest was a gift from Ralf Kuehn (Addgene plasmid # 74281 ; http://n2t.net/addgene:74281 ; RRID:Addgene_74281)
