>Addgene plasmid #74281 | pR26 CAG/GFP Dest | addgene partial sequence | sequence record 142426 | EBV-rev 5'-GTGGTTTGTCCAAACTCATC-3'
ATTTTGCATAAAAAACAGACTACATAATACTGTAAAACACAACATATCCAGTCACTATGGCGGCCGCATT
AGGCACCCCAGGCTTTACACTTTATGCTTCCGGCTCGTATAATGTGTGGATTTTGAGTTAGGATCCGTCG
AGATTTTCAGGAGCTAAGGAAGCTAAAATGGAGAAAAAAATCACTGGATATACCACCGTTGATATATCCC
AATGGCATCGTAAAGAACATTTTGAGGCATTTCAGTCAGTTGCTCAATGTACCTATAACCAGACCGTTCA
GCTGGATATTACGGCCTTTTTAAAGACCGTAAAGAAAAATAAGCACAAGTTTTATCCGGCCTTTATTCAC
ATTCTTGCCCGCCTGATGAATGCTCATCCGGAATTCCGTATGGCAATGAAAGACGGTGAGCTGGTGATAT
GGGATAGTGTTCACCCTTGTTACACCGTTTTCCATGAGCAAACTGAAACGTTTTCATCGCTCTGGAGTGA
ATACCACGACGATTTCCGGCAGTTTCTACACATATATTCGCAAGATGTGGCGTGTTACGGTGAA
