>Addgene plasmid #74281 | pR26 CAG/GFP Dest | addgene partial sequence | sequence record 142463 | EGFP-C 5'-CATGGTCCTGCTGGAGTTCGTG-3'
AGTAATCCGGGATCCGGAGAGCTCCCAACGAAGTTCCTATTCCGAAGTTCCTATTCTCTAGAAAGTATAG
GAACTTCCTCGAGGTTGGATGCAGCCCGGGGGATCCACTAGTTCTAGAGCGGCCGATCAGCCTCGACTGT
GCCTTCTAGTTGCCAGCCATCTGTTGTTTGCCCCTCCCCCGTGCCTTCCTTGACCCTGGAAGGTGCCACT
CCCACTGTCCTTTCCTAATAAAATGAGGAAATTGCATCGCATTGTCTGAGTAGGTGTCATTCTATTCTGG
GGGGTGGGGTGGGGCAGGACAGCAAGGGGGAGGATTGGGAAGACAATAGCAGGCATGCTGGGGATGCGGT
GGGCTCTATGGCTTCTGAGGCGGAAAGAACCAGCTGGGGCTCGAGATCCACTAGTTCTAGCCTCGAGGCT
AGAGCGGCCGCCGCGCCGATATCGAATTCGCTAGAAGATGGGCGGGAGTCTTCTGGGCAGGCTTAAAGGC
TAACCTGGTGTGTGGGCGTTGTCCTGCAGGGGAATTGAACAGGTGTAAAATTGGAGGGACAAGACTTCCC
ACAGATTTTCGGTTTTGTCGGGAAGTTTTTTAATAGGGGCAAATAAGGAAAATGGGAGGATAGGTAGTCA
TCTGGGGTTTTATGCAGCAAAACTACAGGTTATTATTGCTTGTGATCCGCCTCGGAGTATTTTCCATCGA
GGTAGATTAAAGACATGCTCACCCGAGTTTTATACTCTCCTGCTTGAGATCCTTACTACAGTATGAAATT
ACAGTGTC
