>Addgene plasmid #74281 | pR26 CAG/GFP Dest | addgene partial sequence | sequence record 169294 | M13-F20 5'-TGTAAAACGACGGCCAGT-3'
GATTGGAGCTCCACCGCGGCAGGCCCTCCGAGCGTGGTGGAGCCGTTCTGTGAGACAGCCGGGTACGAGT
CGTGACGCTGGAAGGGGCAAGCGGGTGGTGGGCAGGAATGCGGTCCGCCCTGCAGCAACCGGAGGGGGAG
GGAGAAGGGAGCGGAAAAGTCTCCACCGGACGCGGCCATGGCTCGGGGGGGGGGGGG
