>Addgene plasmid #74281 | pR26 CAG/GFP Dest | addgene partial sequence | sequence record 169295 | M13-Rev 5'-CAGGAAACAGCTATGACC-3'
AAGCTGGGTACCGCGGCCGCGATCGCCCTGCAGGGCGGCGGCGCCTACCGGTGGATGTGGAATGTGTGCG
AGGCCAGAGGCCACTTGTGTAGCGCCAAGTGCCCAGCGGGGCTGCTAAAGCGCATGCTCCAGACTGCCTT
GGGAAAAGCGCCTCCCCTACCCGGTAGAATTCGATATCAAGCTTATCGATACCGTCGACGGTATCGATAA
GCTAGATGTCCTGAAATATTTCTATCAGAACAAGGTAGTATAAAGCTGGTAGGTATACAAAACGCTAGAC
TAGTTTCTATCCCTGACCCTTAATCTGCTAGTATATCCGTAGGAAGTTGCTTAAGTGCCACTAGTACCAA
CAGCCTCTGTTAGAGTGAACAGTAGATTTTAATGAAGGGCCAATAAAGACCACTTAAGACTACTGACTGA
ATTAAAAATCCACCCAGTGGAGTTAGTATTGGTTATAGTTATATAACAAAATATCCAACTTAGCCAGGCG
TGGTGGTGCACGCCTTTAATCCCGGCACTCAGGAGGCAGAGGCAGGCGGATTTCTGAGTTCGAGGCCAGC
CTGGTCTACAAAGTGAGTTCCAGGACAGCCAGGGCTATACAGAGAAACCCTGTCTCGAAAAACCAAAAAA
AAAAAAAAAAAGGAAAAAAAATATGGCTTGAAAACATGCTATTGTTGTCAAAAGGAGATCCAAACAAGTA
TTTCTTTGAACAAAAATTATGTAGAAAACAGGGTGATAAAGAACAAGGGCTTTTTAAAAAAGGCCAGCAT
TATTTGAGATATACAA
