LOCUS       Exported 16890 bp ds-DNA circular SYN 12-MAY-2021
DEFINITION  Gene targeting vector for the mouse Rosa26 locus, including a CAG
            promoter, loxP flanked stop cassette, GFP, for gateway cloning.
ACCESSION   .
VERSION     .
KEYWORDS    pR26 CAG/GFP Dest
SOURCE      synthetic DNA construct
  ORGANISM  synthetic DNA construct
REFERENCE   1 (bases 1 to 16890)
  AUTHORS   Chu VT, Weber T, Graf R, Sommermann T, Petsch K, Sack U, Volchkov P,
            Rajewsky K, Kuhn R
  TITLE     Efficient generation of Rosa26 knock-in mice using CRISPR/Cas9 in
            C57BL/6 zygotes.
  JOURNAL   BMC Biotechnol. 2016 Jan 16;16(1):4. doi: 10.1186/s12896-016-0234-4.
  PUBMED    26772810
REFERENCE   2 (bases 1 to 16890)
  AUTHORS   .
  TITLE     Direct Submission
  JOURNAL   Exported May 12, 2021 from SnapGene Server 1.1.58
            http://www.snapgene.com
FEATURES             Location/Qualifiers
     source          1..16890
                     /organism="synthetic DNA construct"
                     /mol_type="other DNA"
     misc_feature    5..1087
                     /label=Rosa26 left arm
                     /note="left homology arm from intron 1 of the mouse Rosa26
                     gene (Soriano, 1999)"
     misc_feature    1094..1197
                     /label=Ad SA
                     /note="adenovirus major late transcript splice acceptor
                     (Friedrich and Soriano, 1991)"
     polyA_signal    1438..1645
                     /label=bGH poly(A) signal
                     /note="bovine growth hormone polyadenylation signal"
     enhancer        1654..2033
                     /label=CMV enhancer
                     /note="human cytomegalovirus immediate early enhancer"
     intron          2309..3325
                     /label=chimeric intron
                     /note="chimera between introns from chicken beta-actin and
                     rabbit beta-globin"
     primer_bind     3249..3271
                     /label=pCAGGS-5
                     /note="Chimeric intron in CAG promoter, forward primer"
     primer_bind     3333..3352
                     /label=pCAG-F
                     /note="Rabbit beta-globin intron, for pCAG plasmids,
                     forward primer"
     protein_bind    3388..3421
                     /label=loxP
                     /bound_moiety="Cre recombinase"
                     /note="Cre-mediated recombination occurs in the 8-bp core
                     sequence (GCATACAT)."
     polyA_signal    3428..3476
                     /label=HSV TK poly(A) signal
                     /note="herpes simplex virus thymidine kinase
                     polyadenylation signal (Cole and Stacy, 1985)"
     CDS             complement(3483..4286)
                     /codon_start=1
                     /gene="aph(3')-II (or nptII)"
                     /product="aminoglycoside phosphotransferase from Tn5"
                     /label=NeoR/KanR
                     /note="confers resistance to neomycin, kanamycin, and G418
                     (Geneticin(R))"
                     /translation="MGSAIEQDGLHAGSPAAWVERLFGYDWAQQTIGCSDAAVFRLSAQ
                     GRPVLFVKTDLSGALNELQDEAARLSWLATTGVPCAAVLDVVTEAGRDWLLLGEVPGQD
                     LLSSHLAPAEKVSIMADAMRRLHTLDPATCPFDHQAKHRIERARTRMEAGLVDQDDLDE
                     EHQGLAPAELFARLKARMPDGEDLVVTHGDACLPNIMVENGRFSGFIDCGRLGVADRYQ
                     DIALATRDIAEELGGEWADRFLVLYGIAAPDSQRIAFYRLLDEFF"
     primer_bind     complement(3594..3613)
                     /label=Neo-F
                     /note="Neomycin resistance gene, forward primer"
     primer_bind     4204..4223
                     /label=Neo-R
                     /note="Neomycin resistance gene, reverse primer"
     intron          5100..5165
                     /label=small t intron
                     /note="SV40 (simian virus 40) small t antigen intron"
     CDS             5295..5315
                     /codon_start=1
                     /product="nuclear localization signal of SV40 (simian virus
                     40) large T antigen"
                     /label=SV40 NLS
                     /translation="PKKKRKV"
     polyA_signal    5740..5874
                     /label=SV40 poly(A) signal
                     /note="SV40 polyadenylation signal"
     primer_bind     complement(5777..5796)
                     /label=SV40pA-R
                     /note="SV40 polyA, reverse primer"
     primer_bind     5831..5850
                     /label=EBV-rev
                     /note="SV40 polyA terminator, reverse primer"
     protein_bind    5894..5927
                     /label=loxP
                     /bound_moiety="Cre recombinase"
                     /note="Cre-mediated recombination occurs in the 8-bp core
                     sequence (GCATACAT)."
     protein_bind    5940..6064
                     /gene="mutant version of attR"
                     /label=attR1
                     /bound_moiety="LR Clonase(TM)"
                     /note="recombination site for the Gateway(R) LR reaction"
     promoter        6089..6119
                     /label=lac UV5 promoter
                     /note="E. coli lac promoter with an ""up"" mutation"
     CDS             6173..6832
                     /codon_start=1
                     /gene="cat"
                     /product="chloramphenicol acetyltransferase"
                     /label=CmR
                     /note="confers resistance to chloramphenicol"
                     /translation="MEKKITGYTTVDISQWHRKEHFEAFQSVAQCTYNQTVQLDITAFL
                     KTVKKNKHKFYPAFIHILARLMNAHPEFRMAMKDGELVIWDSVHPCYTVFHEQTETFSS
                     LWSEYHDDFRQFLHIYSQDVACYGENLAYFPKGFIENMFFVSANPWVSFTSFDLNVANM
                     DNFFAPVFTMGKYYTQGDKVLMPLAIQVHHAVCDGFHVGRMLNELQQYCDEWQGGA"
     primer_bind     complement(6239..6258)
                     /label=CAT-R
                     /note="Chloramphenicol resistance gene, reverse primer"
     CDS             7174..7479
                     /codon_start=1
                     /gene="ccdB"
                     /product="CcdB, a bacterial toxin that poisons DNA gyrase"
                     /label=ccdB
                     /note="Plasmids containing the ccdB gene cannot be
                     propagated in standard E. coli strains."
                     /translation="MQFKVYTYKRESRYRLFVDVQSDIIDTPGRRMVIPLASARLLSDK
                     VSRELYPVVHIGDESWRMMTTDMASVPVSVIGEEVADLSHRENDIKNAINLMFWGI"
     primer_bind     7358..7377
                     /label=ccdB-fwd
                     /note="ccdB gene, forward primer"
     protein_bind    complement(7520..7644)
                     /gene="mutant version of attR"
                     /label=attR2
                     /bound_moiety="LR Clonase(TM)"
                     /note="recombination site for the Gateway(R) LR reaction"
     protein_bind    7679..7726
                     /label=FRT
                     /bound_moiety="FLP recombinase from the Saccharomyces
                     cerevisiae 2u plasmid"
                     /note="FLP-mediated recombination occurs in the 8-bp core
                     sequence TCTAGAAA (Turan and Bode, 2011)."
     misc_feature    7765..8316
                     /label=IRES
                     /note="internal ribosome entry site (IRES) of the
                     encephalomyocarditis virus (EMCV)"
     primer_bind     complement(7909..7926)
                     /label=IRES reverse
                     /note="IRES internal ribosome entry site, reverse primer.
                     Also called pCDH-rev"
     primer_bind     8136..8155
                     /label=IRES-F
                     /note="IRES internal ribosome entry site, forward primer"
     CDS             8328..9047
                     /codon_start=1
                     /product="the original enhanced GFP (Yang et al., 1996)"
                     /label=EGFP
                     /note="mammalian codon-optimized"
                     /translation="MVSKGEELFTGVVPILVELDGDVNGHKFSVSGEGEGDATYGKLTL
                     KFICTTGKLPVPWPTLVTTLTYGVQCFSRYPDHMKQHDFFKSAMPEGYVQERTIFFKDD
                     GNYKTRAEVKFEGDTLVNRIELKGIDFKEDGNILGHKLEYNYNSHNVYIMADKQKNGIK
                     VNFKIRHNIEDGSVQLADHYQQNTPIGDGPVLLPDNHYLSTQSALSKDPNEKRDHMVLL
                     EFVTAAGITLGMDELYK"
     CDS             8328..9044
                     /codon_start=1
                     /product="enhanced GFP"
                     /label=EGFP
                     /translation="MVSKGEELFTGVVPILVELDGDVNGHKFSVSGEGEGDATYGKLTL
                     KFICTTGKLPVPWPTLVTTLTYGVQCFSRYPDHMKQHDFFKSAMPEGYVQERTIFFKDD
                     GNYKTRAEVKFEGDTLVNRIELKGIDFKEDGNILGHKLEYNYNSHNVYIMADKQKNGIK
                     VNFKIRHNIEDGSVQLADHYQQNTPIGDGPVLLPDNHYLSTQSALSKDPNEKRDHMVLL
                     EFVTAAGITLGMDELYK"
     primer_bind     complement(8373..8394)
                     /label=EGFP-N
                     /note="EGFP, reverse primer"
     primer_bind     complement(8634..8653)
                     /label=EXFP-R
                     /note="For distinguishing EGFP variants, reverse primer"
     primer_bind     8981..9002
                     /label=EGFP-C
                     /note="EGFP, forward primer"
     protein_bind    9072..9119
                     /label=FRT
                     /bound_moiety="FLP recombinase from the Saccharomyces
                     cerevisiae 2u plasmid"
                     /note="FLP-mediated recombination occurs in the 8-bp core
                     sequence TCTAGAAA (Turan and Bode, 2011)."
     primer_bind     complement(9144..9160)
                     /label=SK primer
                     /note="common sequencing primer, one of multiple similar
                     variants"
     primer_bind     complement(9144..9160)
                     /label=pBluescriptSK
                     /note="For pBluescript vector"
     primer_bind     complement(9173..9190)
                     /label=BGH-rev
                     /note="Bovine growth hormone terminator, reverse primer.
                     Also called BGH reverse"
     polyA_signal    9179..9403
                     /label=bGH poly(A) signal
                     /note="bovine growth hormone polyadenylation signal"
     misc_feature    9493..13833
                     /label=Rosa26 right arm
                     /note="right homology arm from intron 1 of the mouse Rosa26
                     gene (Soriano, 1999)"
     primer_bind     complement(13918..13941)
                     /label=MSCV-rev
                     /note="Murine stem cell virus, reverse primer"
     primer_bind     complement(14045..14065)
                     /label=T3
                     /note="T3 promoter, forward primer"
     promoter        complement(14045..14063)
                     /label=T3 promoter
                     /note="promoter for bacteriophage T3 RNA polymerase"
     primer_bind     complement(14084..14100)
                     /label=M13 rev
                     /note="common sequencing primer, one of multiple similar
                     variants"
     primer_bind     complement(14084..14100)
                     /label=M13 Reverse
                     /note="In lacZ gene. Also called M13-rev"
     primer_bind     complement(14097..14119)
                     /label=M13/pUC Reverse
                     /note="In lacZ gene"
     protein_bind    14108..14124
                     /label=lac operator
                     /bound_moiety="lac repressor encoded by lacI"
                     /note="The lac repressor binds to the lac operator to
                     inhibit transcription in E. coli. This inhibition can be
                     relieved by adding lactose or
                     isopropyl-beta-D-thiogalactopyranoside (IPTG)."
     promoter        complement(14132..14162)
                     /label=lac promoter
                     /note="promoter for the E. coli lac operon"
     protein_bind    14177..14198
                     /label=CAP binding site
                     /bound_moiety="E. coli catabolite activator protein"
                     /note="CAP binding activates transcription in the presence
                     of cAMP."
     primer_bind     complement(14315..14332)
                     /label=L4440
                     /note="L4440 vector, forward primer"
     rep_origin      complement(14486..15074)
                     /direction=LEFT
                     /label=ori
                     /note="high-copy-number ColE1/pMB1/pBR322/pUC origin of
                     replication"
     primer_bind     complement(14566..14585)
                     /label=pBR322ori-F
                     /note="pBR322 origin, forward primer"
     CDS             complement(15245..16105)
                     /codon_start=1
                     /gene="bla"
                     /product="beta-lactamase"
                     /label=AmpR
                     /note="confers resistance to ampicillin, carbenicillin, and
                     related antibiotics"
                     /translation="MSIQHFRVALIPFFAAFCLPVFAHPETLVKVKDAEDQLGARVGYI
                     ELDLNSGKILESFRPEERFPMMSTFKVLLCGAVLSRIDAGQEQLGRRIHYSQNDLVEYS
                     PVTEKHLTDGMTVRELCSAAITMSDNTAANLLLTTIGGPKELTAFLHNMGDHVTRLDRW
                     EPELNEAIPNDERDTTMPVAMATTLRKLLTGELLTLASRQQLIDWMEADKVAGPLLRSA
                     LPAGWFIADKSGAGERGSRGIIAALGPDGKPSRIVVIYTTGSQATMDERNRQIAEIGAS
                     LIKHW"
     primer_bind     15868..15887
                     /label=Amp-R
                     /note="Ampicillin resistance gene, reverse primer"
     promoter        complement(16106..16210)
                     /gene="bla"
                     /label=AmpR promoter
     rep_origin      complement(16236..16691)
                     /direction=LEFT
                     /label=f1 ori
                     /note="f1 bacteriophage origin of replication; arrow
                     indicates direction of (+) strand synthesis"
     primer_bind     complement(16373..16394)
                     /label=F1ori-F
                     /note="F1 origin, forward primer"
     primer_bind     16585..16604
                     /label=F1ori-R
                     /note="F1 origin, reverse primer"
     primer_bind     16818..16840
                     /label=M13/pUC Forward
                     /note="In lacZ gene"
     primer_bind     16832..16849
                     /label=M13 Forward
                     /note="In lacZ gene. Also called M13-F20 or M13 (-21)
                     Forward"
     primer_bind     16833..16849
                     /label=M13 fwd
                     /note="common sequencing primer, one of multiple similar
                     variants"
     primer_bind     16859..16878
                     /label=T7
                     /note="T7 promoter, forward primer"
     promoter        16859..16877
                     /label=T7 promoter
                     /note="promoter for bacteriophage T7 RNA polymerase"
ORIGIN
        1 ccccgcggca ggccctccga gcgtggtgga gccgttctgt gagacagccg ggtacgagtc
       61 gtgacgctgg aaggggcaag cgggtggtgg gcaggaatgc ggtccgccct gcagcaaccg
      121 gagggggagg gagaagggag cggaaaagtc tccaccggac gcggccatgg ctcggggggg
      181 ggggggcagc ggaggagcgc ttccggccga cgtctcgtcg ctgattggct tcttttcctc
      241 ccgccgtgtg tgaaaacaca aatggcgtgt tttggttggc gtaaggcgcc tgtcagttaa
      301 cggcagccgg agtgcgcagc cgccggcagc ctcgctctgc ccactgggtg gggcgggagg
      361 taggtggggt gaggcgagct ggacgtgcgg gcgcggtcgg cctctggcgg ggcgggggag
      421 gggagggagg gtcagcgaaa gtagctcgcg cgcgagcggc cgcccaccct ccccttcctc
      481 tgggggagtc gttttacccg ccgccggccg ggcctcgtcg tctgattggc tctcggggcc
      541 cagaaaactg gcccttgcca ttggctcgtg ttcgtgcaag ttgagtccat ccgccggcca
      601 gcgggggcgg cgaggaggcg ctcccaggtt ccggccctcc cctcggcccc gcgccgcaga
      661 gtctggccgc gcgcccctgc gcaacgtggc aggaagcgcg cgctgggggc ggggacgggc
      721 agtagggctg agcggctgcg gggcgggtgc aagcacgttt ccgacttgag ttgcctcaag
      781 aggggcgtgc tgagccagac ctccatcgcg cactccgggg agtggaggga aggagcgagg
      841 gctcagttgg gctgttttgg aggcaggaag cacttgctct cccaaagtcg ctctgagttg
      901 ttatcagtaa gggagctgca gtggagtagg cggggagaag gccgcaccct tctccggagg
      961 ggggagggga gtgttgcaat acctttctgg gagttctctg ctgcctcctg gcttctgagg
     1021 accgccctgg gcctgggaga atcccttccc cctcttccct cgtgatctgc aactccagtc
     1081 tttctagcat ctgtagggcg cagtagtcca gggtttcctt gatgatgtca tacttatcct
     1141 gtcccttttt tttccacagc tcgcggttga ggacaaactc ttcgcggtct ttccagtggt
     1201 taattaactc ctttgagtgt gccttctagt tgccagccat ctgttgtttg cccctccccc
     1261 gtgccttcct tgaccctgga aggtgccact cccactgtcc tttcctaata aaatgaggaa
     1321 attgcatcgc attgtctgag taggtgtcat tctattctgg ggggtggggt ggggcaggac
     1381 agcaaggggg aggattggga agacaatagc aggcatgctg gggatgcggt ctagcgactg
     1441 tgccttctag ttgccagcca tctgttgttt gcccctcccc cgtgccttcc ttgaccctgg
     1501 aaggtgccac tcccactgtc ctttcctaat aaaatgagga aattgcatcg cattgtctga
     1561 gtaggtgtca ttctattctg gggggtgggg tggggcagga cagcaagggg gaggattggg
     1621 aagacaatag caggcatgct ggggatgcgg gtcgacattg attattgact agttattaat
     1681 agtaatcaat tacggggtca ttagttcata gcccatatat ggagttccgc gttacataac
     1741 ttacggtaaa tggcccgcct ggctgaccgc ccaacgaccc ccgcccattg acgtcaataa
     1801 tgacgtatgt tcccatagta acgccaatag ggactttcca ttgacgtcaa tgggtggagt
     1861 atttacggta aactgcccac ttggcagtac atcaagtgta tcatatgcca agtacgcccc
     1921 ctattgacgt caatgacggt aaatggcccg cctggcatta tgcccagtac atgaccttat
     1981 gggactttcc tacttggcag tacatctacg tattagtcat cgctattacc atggtcgagg
     2041 tgagccccac gttctgcttc actctcccca tctccccccc ctccccaccc ccaattttgt
     2101 atttatttat tttttaatta ttttgtgcag cgatgggggc gggggggggg ggcgcgcgcc
     2161 aggcggggcg gggcggggcg aggggcgggg cggggcgagg cggagaggtg cggcggcagc
     2221 caatcagagc ggcgcgctcc gaaagtttcc ttttatggcg aggcggcggc ggcggcggcc
     2281 ctataaaaag cgaagcgcgc ggcgggcggg agtcgctgcg cgctgccttc gccccgtgcc
     2341 ccgctccgcc gccgcctcgc gccgcccgcc ccggctctga ctgaccgcgt tactcccaca
     2401 ggtgagcggg cgggacggcc cttctcctcc gggctgtaat tagcgcttgg tttaatgacg
     2461 gcttgtttct tttctgtggc tgcgtgaaag ccttgagggg ctccgggagg gccctttgtg
     2521 cggggggagc ggctcggggg gtgcgtgcgt gtgtgtgtgc gtggggagcg ccgcgtgcgg
     2581 ctccgcgctg cccggcggct gtgagcgctg cgggcgcggc gcggggcttt gtgcgctccg
     2641 cagtgtgcgc gaggggagcg cggccggggg cggtgccccg cggtgcgggg ggggctgcga
     2701 ggggaacaaa ggctgcgtgc ggggtgtgtg cgtggggggg tgagcagggg gtgtgggcgc
     2761 gtcggtcggg ctgcaacccc ccctgcaccc ccctccccga gttgctgagc acggcccggc
     2821 ttcgggtgcg gggctccgta cggggcgtgg cgcggggctc gccgtgccgg gcggggggtg
     2881 gcggcaggtg ggggtgccgg gcggggcggg gccgcctcgg gccggggagg gctcggggga
     2941 ggggcgcggc ggcccccgga gcgccggcgg ctgtcgaggc gcggcgagcc gcagccattg
     3001 ccttttatgg taatcgtgcg agagggcgca gggacttcct ttgtcccaaa tctgtgcgga
     3061 gccgaaatct gggaggcgcc gccgcacccc ctctagcggg cgcggggcga agcggtgcgg
     3121 cgccggcagg aaggaaatgg gcggggaggg ccttcgtgcg tcgccgcgcc gccgtcccct
     3181 tctccctctc cagcctcggg gctgtccgcg gggggacggc tgccttcggg ggggacgggg
     3241 cagggcgggg ttcggcttct ggcgtgtgac cggcggctct agagcctctg ctaaccatgt
     3301 tcatgccttc ttctttttcc tacagctcct gggcaacgtg ctggttattg tgctgtctca
     3361 tcattttggc aaagaattct taattaaata acttcgtata gcatacatta tacgaagtta
     3421 tggatccgaa caaacgaccc aacacccgtg cgttttattc tgtcttttta ttgccgatcc
     3481 cctcagaaga actcgtcaag aaggcgatag aaggcgatgc gctgcgaatc gggagcggcg
     3541 ataccgtaaa gcacgaggaa gcggtcagcc cattcgccgc caagctcttc agcaatatca
     3601 cgggtagcca acgctatgtc ctgatagcgg tccgccacac ccagccggcc acagtcgatg
     3661 aatccagaaa agcggccatt ttccaccatg atattcggca agcaggcatc gccatgggtc
     3721 acgacgagat cctcgccgtc gggcatgcgc gccttgagcc tggcgaacag ttcggctggc
     3781 gcgagcccct gatgctcttc gtccagatca tcctgatcga caagaccggc ttccatccga
     3841 gtacgtgctc gctcgatgcg atgtttcgct tggtggtcga atgggcaggt agccggatca
     3901 agcgtatgca gccgccgcat tgcatcagcc atgatggata ctttctcggc aggagcaagg
     3961 tgagatgaca ggagatcctg ccccggcact tcgcccaata gcagccagtc ccttcccgct
     4021 tcagtgacaa cgtcgagcac agctgcgcaa ggaacgcccg tcgtggccag ccacgatagc
     4081 cgcgctgcct cgtcctgcag ttcattcagg gcaccggaca ggtcggtctt gacaaaaaga
     4141 accgggcgcc cctgcgctga cagccggaac acggcggcat cagagcagcc gattgtctgt
     4201 tgtgcccagt catagccgaa tagcctctcc acccaagcgg ccggagaacc tgcgtgcaat
     4261 ccatcttgtt caatggccga tcccatattg gctgcagggt cgctcggtgt tcgaggccac
     4321 acgcgtcacc ttaatatgcg aagtggacct gggaccgcgc cgccccgact gcatctgcgt
     4381 gttcgaattc gccaatgaca agacgctggg cggggtttgc tcgacattgg gtggaaacat
     4441 tccaggcctg ggtggagagg ctttttgctt cctcttgcaa aaccacactg ctcgacattg
     4501 ggtggaaaca ttccaggcct gggtggagag gctttttgct tcctcttgca aaaccacact
     4561 gctcgactag tgattaaagt cgactcgggg acaccaaata tggcgatctc ggccttttcg
     4621 tttcttggag ctgggacatg tttgccatcg atccatctac caccagaacg gccgttagat
     4681 ctgctgccac cgttgtttcc accgaagaaa ccaccgttgc cgtaaccacc acgacggttg
     4741 ttgctaaaga agctgccacc gccacggcca ccgttgtagc cgccgttgtt gttattgtag
     4801 ttgctcatgt tatttctggc acttcttggt tttcctctta agtgaggagg aacataacca
     4861 ttctcgttgt tgtcgttgat gcttaaattt tgcacttgtt cgctcagttc agccataata
     4921 tgaaatgctt ttcttgttgt tcttacggaa taccacttgc cacctatcac cacaactaac
     4981 tttttcccgt tcctccatct cttttatatt ttttttctcg agggatcttt gtgaaggaac
     5041 cttacttctg tggtgtgaca taattggaca aactacctac agagatttaa agctctaagg
     5101 taaatataaa atttttaagt gtataatgtg ttaaactact gattctaatt gtttgtgtat
     5161 tttagattcc aacctatgga actgatgaat gggagcagtg gtggaatgcc tttaatgagg
     5221 aaaacctgtt ttgctcagaa gaaatgccat ctagtgatga tgaggctact gctgactctc
     5281 aacattctac tcctccaaaa aagaagagaa aggtagaaga ccccaaggac tttccttcag
     5341 aattgctaag ttttttgagt catgctgtgt ttagtaatag aactcttgct tgctttgcta
     5401 tttacaccac aaaggaaaaa gctgcactgc tatacaagaa aattatggaa aaatattctg
     5461 taacctttat aagtaggcat aacagttata atcataacat actgtttttt cttactccac
     5521 acaggcatag agtgtctgct attaataact atgctcaaaa attgtgtacc tttagctttt
     5581 taatttgtaa aggggttaat aaggaatatt tgatgtatag tgccttgact agagatcata
     5641 atcagccata ccacatttgt agaggtttta cttgctttaa aaaacctccc acacctcccc
     5701 ctgaacctga aacataaaat gaatgcaatt gttgttgtta acttgtttat tgcagcttat
     5761 aatggttaca aataaagcaa tagcatcaca aatttcacaa ataaagcatt tttttcactg
     5821 cattctagtt gtggtttgtc caaactcatc aatgtatctt atcatgtctg gatctgacat
     5881 ggtaagtaag cttataactt cgtatagcat acattatacg aagttatcgg cgcgccatca
     5941 caagtttgta caaaaaagct gaacgagaaa cgtaaaatga tataaatatc aatatattaa
     6001 attagatttt gcataaaaaa cagactacat aatactgtaa aacacaacat atccagtcac
     6061 tatggcggcc gcattaggca ccccaggctt tacactttat gcttccggct cgtataatgt
     6121 gtggattttg agttaggatc cgtcgagatt ttcaggagct aaggaagcta aaatggagaa
     6181 aaaaatcact ggatatacca ccgttgatat atcccaatgg catcgtaaag aacattttga
     6241 ggcatttcag tcagttgctc aatgtaccta taaccagacc gttcagctgg atattacggc
     6301 ctttttaaag accgtaaaga aaaataagca caagttttat ccggccttta ttcacattct
     6361 tgcccgcctg atgaatgctc atccggaatt ccgtatggca atgaaagacg gtgagctggt
     6421 gatatgggat agtgttcacc cttgttacac cgttttccat gagcaaactg aaacgttttc
     6481 atcgctctgg agtgaatacc acgacgattt ccggcagttt ctacacatat attcgcaaga
     6541 tgtggcgtgt tacggtgaaa acctggccta tttccctaaa gggtttattg agaatatgtt
     6601 tttcgtctca gccaatccct gggtgagttt caccagtttt gatttaaacg tggccaatat
     6661 ggacaacttc ttcgcccccg ttttcaccat gggcaaatat tatacgcaag gcgacaaggt
     6721 gctgatgccg ctggcgattc aggttcatca tgccgtttgt gatggcttcc atgtcggcag
     6781 aatgcttaat gaattacaac agtactgcga tgagtggcag ggcggggcgt aaacgcgtgg
     6841 atccggctta ctaaaagcca gataacagta tgcgtatttg cgcgctgatt tttgcggtat
     6901 aagaatatat actgatatgt atacccgaag tatgtcaaaa agaggtatgc tatgaagcag
     6961 cgtattacag tgacagttga cagcgacagc tatcagttgc tcaaggcata tatgatgtca
     7021 atatctccgg tctggtaagc acaaccatgc agaatgaagc ccgtcgtctg cgtgccgaac
     7081 gctggaaagc ggaaaatcag gaagggatgg ctgaggtcgc ccggtttatt gaaatgaacg
     7141 gctcttttgc tgacgagaac aggggctggt gaaatgcagt ttaaggttta cacctataaa
     7201 agagagagcc gttatcgtct gtttgtggat gtacagagtg atattattga cacgcccggg
     7261 cgacggatgg tgatccccct ggccagtgca cgtctgctgt cagataaagt ctcccgtgaa
     7321 ctttacccgg tggtgcatat cggggatgaa agctggcgca tgatgaccac cgatatggcc
     7381 agtgtgccgg tctccgttat cggggaagaa gtggctgatc tcagccaccg cgaaaatgac
     7441 atcaaaaacg ccattaacct gatgttctgg ggaatataaa tgtcaggctc ccttatacac
     7501 agccagtctg caggtcgacc atagtgactg gatatgttgt gttttacagc attatgtagt
     7561 ctgtttttta tgcaaaatct aatttaatat attgatattt atatcatttt acgtttctcg
     7621 ttcagctttc ttgtacaaag tggtgatggc gcgccgcggc cgcgatcaat tcggtaccga
     7681 agttcctatt ccgaagttcc tattctctag aaagtatagg aacttcctcg agggtacccc
     7741 aattccgccc cccccccccc cctaacgtta ctggccgaag ccgcttggaa taaggccggt
     7801 gtgcgtttgt ctatatgtta ttttccacca tattgccgtc ttttggcaat gtgagggccc
     7861 ggaaacctgg ccctgtcttc ttgacgagca ttcctagggg tctttcccct ctcgccaaag
     7921 gaatgcaagg tctgttgaat gtcgtgaagg aagcagttcc tctggaagct tcttgaagac
     7981 aaacaacgtc tgtagcgacc ctttgcaggc agcggaaccc cccacctggc gacaggtgcc
     8041 tctgcggcca aaagccacgt gtataagata cacctgcaaa ggcggcacaa ccccagtgcc
     8101 acgttgtgag ttggatagtt gtggaaagag tcaaatggct ctcctcaagc gtattcaaca
     8161 aggggctgaa ggatgcccag aaggtacccc attgtatggg atctgatctg gggcctcggt
     8221 gcacatgctt tacatgtgtt tagtcgaggt taaaaaacgt ctaggccccc cgaaccacgg
     8281 ggacgtggtt ttcctttgaa aaacacgatg ataatatggc cacaaccatg gtgagcaagg
     8341 gcgaggagct gttcaccggg gtggtgccca tcctggtcga gctggacggc gacgtaaacg
     8401 gccacaagtt cagcgtgtcc ggcgagggcg agggcgatgc cacctacggc aagctgaccc
     8461 tgaagttcat ctgcaccacc ggcaagctgc ccgtgccctg gcccaccctc gtgaccaccc
     8521 tgacctacgg cgtgcagtgc ttcagccgct accccgacca catgaagcag cacgacttct
     8581 tcaagtccgc catgcccgaa ggctacgtcc aggagcgcac catcttcttc aaggacgacg
     8641 gcaactacaa gacccgcgcc gaggtgaagt tcgagggcga caccctggtg aaccgcatcg
     8701 agctgaaggg catcgacttc aaggaggacg gcaacatcct ggggcacaag ctggagtaca
     8761 actacaacag ccacaacgtc tatatcatgg ccgacaagca gaagaacggc atcaaggtga
     8821 acttcaagat ccgccacaac atcgaggacg gcagcgtgca gctcgccgac cactaccagc
     8881 agaacacccc catcggcgac ggccccgtgc tgctgcccga caaccactac ctgagcaccc
     8941 agtccgccct gagcaaagac cccaacgaga agcgcgatca catggtcctg ctggagttcg
     9001 tgaccgccgc cgggatcact ctcggcatgg acgagctgta caagtaatcc gggatccgga
     9061 gagctcccaa cgaagttcct attccgaagt tcctattctc tagaaagtat aggaacttcc
     9121 tcgaggttgg atgcagcccg ggggatccac tagttctaga gcggccgatc agcctcgact
     9181 gtgccttcta gttgccagcc atctgttgtt tgcccctccc ccgtgccttc cttgaccctg
     9241 gaaggtgcca ctcccactgt cctttcctaa taaaatgagg aaattgcatc gcattgtctg
     9301 agtaggtgtc attctattct ggggggtggg gtggggcagg acagcaaggg ggaggattgg
     9361 gaagacaata gcaggcatgc tggggatgcg gtgggctcta tggcttctga ggcggaaaga
     9421 accagctggg gctcgagatc cactagttct agcctcgagg ctagagcggc cgccgcgccg
     9481 atatcgaatt cgctagaaga tgggcgggag tcttctgggc aggcttaaag gctaacctgg
     9541 tgtgtgggcg ttgtcctgca ggggaattga acaggtgtaa aattggaggg acaagacttc
     9601 ccacagattt tcggttttgt cgggaagttt tttaataggg gcaaataagg aaaatgggag
     9661 gataggtagt catctggggt tttatgcagc aaaactacag gttattattg cttgtgatcc
     9721 gcctcggagt attttccatc gaggtagatt aaagacatgc tcacccgagt tttatactct
     9781 cctgcttgag atccttacta cagtatgaaa ttacagtgtc gcgagttaga ctatgtaagc
     9841 agaattttaa tcatttttaa agagcccagt acttcatatc catttctccc gctccttctg
     9901 cagccttatc aaaaggtatt ttagaacact cattttagcc ccattttcat ttattatact
     9961 ggcttatcca acccctagac agagcattgg cattttccct ttcctgatct tagaagtctg
    10021 atgactcatg aaaccagaca gattagttac atacaccaca aatcgaggct gtagctgggg
    10081 cctcaacact gcagttcttt tataactcct tagtacactt tttgttgatc ctttgccttg
    10141 atccttaatt ttcagtgtct atcacctctc ccgtcaggtg gtgttccaca tttgggccta
    10201 ttctcagtcc agggagtttt acaacaatag atgtattgag aatccaacct aaagcttaac
    10261 tttccactcc catgaatgcc tctctccttt ttctccattt ataaactgag ctattaacca
    10321 ttaatggttt ccaggtggat gtctcctccc ccaatattac ctgatgtatc ttacatattg
    10381 ccaggctgat attttaagac attaaaaggt atatttcatt attgagccac atggtattga
    10441 ttactgctta ctaaaatttt gtcattgtac acatctgtaa aaggtggttc cttttggaat
    10501 gcaaagttca ggtgtttgtt gtctttcctg acctaaggtc ttgtgagctt gtattttttc
    10561 tatttaagca gtgctttctc ttggactggc ttgactcatg gcattctaca cgttattgct
    10621 ggtctaaatg tgattttgcc aagcttcttc aggacctata attttgcttg acttgtagcc
    10681 aaacacaagt aaaatgatta agcaacaaat gtatttgtga agcttggttt ttaggttgtt
    10741 gtgttgtgtg tgcttgtgct ctataataat actatccagg ggctggagag gtggctcgga
    10801 gttcaagagc acagactgct cttccagaag tcctgagttc aattcccagc aaccacatgg
    10861 tggctcacaa ccatctgtaa tgggatctga tgccctcttc tggtgtgtct gaagaccaca
    10921 agtgtattca cattaaataa ataaatcctc cttcttcttc tttttttttt ttttaaagag
    10981 aatactgtct ccagtagaat ttactgaagt aatgaaatac tttgtgtttg ttccaatatg
    11041 gtagccaata atcaaattac tctttaagca ctggaaatgt taccaaggaa ctaattttta
    11101 tttgaagtgt aactgtggac agaggagcca taactgcaga cttgtgggat acagaagacc
    11161 aatgcagact ttaatgtctt ttctcttaca ctaagcaata aagaaataaa aattgaactt
    11221 ctagtatcct atttgtttaa actgctagct ttacttaact tttgtgcttc atctatacaa
    11281 agctgaaagc taagtctgca gccattacta aacatgaaag caagtaatga taattttgga
    11341 tttcaaaaat gtagggccag agtttagcca gccagtggtg gtgcttgcct ttatgccttt
    11401 aatcccagca ctctggaggc agagacaggc agatctctga gtttgagccc agcctggtct
    11461 acacatcaag ttctatctag gatagccagg aatacacaca gaaaccctgt tggggagggg
    11521 ggctctgaga tttcataaaa ttataattga agcattccct aatgagccac tatggatgtg
    11581 gctaaatccg tctacctttc tgatgagatt tgggtattat tttttctgtc tctgctgttg
    11641 gttgggtctt ttgacactgt gggctttctt taaagcctcc ttcctgccat gtggtctctt
    11701 gtttgctact aacttcccat ggcttaaatg gcatggcttt ttgccttcta agggcagctg
    11761 ctgagatttg cagcctgatt tccagggtgg ggttgggaaa tctttcaaac actaaaattg
    11821 tcctttaatt ttttttttaa aaaatgggtt atataataaa cctcataaaa tagttatgag
    11881 gagtgaggtg gactaatatt aaatgagtcc ctcccctata aaagagctat taaggctttt
    11941 tgtcttatac ttaacttttt ttttaaatgt ggtatcttta gaaccaaggg tcttagagtt
    12001 ttagtataca gaaactgttg catcgcttaa tcagattttc tagtttcaaa tccagagaat
    12061 ccaaattctt cacagccaaa gtcaaattaa gaatttctga cttttaatgt taatttgctt
    12121 actgtgaata taaaaatgat agcttttcct gaggcagggt ctcactatgt atctctgcct
    12181 gatctgcaac aagatatgta gactaaagtt ctgcctgctt ttgtctcctg aatactaagg
    12241 ttaaaatgta gtaatacttt tggaacttgc aggtcagatt cttttatagg ggacacacta
    12301 agggagcttg ggtgatagtt ggtaaaatgt gtttcaagtg atgaaaactt gaattattat
    12361 caccgcaacc tactttttaa aaaaaaaagc caggcctgtt agagcatgct taagggatcc
    12421 ctaggacttg ctgagcacac aagagtagtt acttggcagg ctcctggtga gagcatattt
    12481 caaaaaacaa ggcagacaac caagaaacta cagttaaggt tacctgtctt taaaccatct
    12541 gcatatacac agggatatta aaatattcca aataatattt cattcaagtt ttcccccatc
    12601 aaattgggac atggatttct ccggtgaata ggcagagttg gaaactaaac aaatgttggt
    12661 tttgtgattt gtgaaattgt tttcaagtga tagttaaagc ccatgagata cagaacaaag
    12721 ctgctatttc gaggtctctt ggtttatact cagaagcact tctttgggtt tccctgcact
    12781 atcctgatca tgtgctaggc ctaccttagg ctgattgttg ttcaaataaa cttaagtttc
    12841 ctgtcaggtg atgtcatatg atttcatata tcaaggcaaa acatgttata tatgttaaac
    12901 atttgtactt aatgtgaaag ttaggtcttt gtgggtttga tttttaattt tcaaaacctg
    12961 agctaaataa gtcattttta catgtcttac atttggtgga attgtataat tgtggtttgc
    13021 aggcaagact ctctgaccta gtaaccctac ctatagagca ctttgctggg tcacaagtct
    13081 aggagtcaag catttcacct tgaagttgag acgttttgtt agtgtatact agtttatatg
    13141 ttggaggaca tgtttatcca gaagatattc aggactattt ttgactgggc taaggaattg
    13201 attctgatta gcactgttag tgagcattga gtggccttta ggcttgaatt ggagtcactt
    13261 gtatatctca aataatgctg gcctttttta aaaagccctt gttctttatc accctgtttt
    13321 ctacataatt tttgttcaaa gaaatacttg tttggatctc cttttgacaa caatagcatg
    13381 ttttcaagcc atattttttt tccttttttt tttttttttt ggtttttcga gacagggttt
    13441 ctctgtatag ccctggctgt cctggaactc actttgtaga ccaggctggc ctcgaactca
    13501 gaaatccgcc tgcctctgcc tcctgagtgc cgggattaaa ggcgtgcacc accacgcctg
    13561 gctaagttgg atattttgtt atataactat aaccaatact aactccactg ggtggatttt
    13621 taattcagtc agtagtctta agtggtcttt attggccctt cattaaaatc tactgttcac
    13681 tctaacagag gctgttggta ctagtggcac ttaagcaact tcctacggat atactagcag
    13741 attaagggtc agggatagaa actagtctag cgttttgtat acctaccagc tttatactac
    13801 cttgttctga tagaaatatt tcaggacatc tagcttatcg ataccgtcga cggtatcgat
    13861 aagcttgata tcgaattcta ccgggtaggg gaggcgcttt tcccaaggca gtctggagca
    13921 tgcgctttag cagccccgct gggcacttgg cgctacacaa gtggcctctg gcctcgcaca
    13981 cattccacat ccaccggtag gcgccgccgc cctgcagggc gatcgctacg tacagctttt
    14041 gttcccttta gtgagggtta attgcgcgct tggcgtaatc atggtcatag ctgtttcctg
    14101 tgtgaaattg ttatccgctc acaattccac acaacatacg agccggaagc ataaagtgta
    14161 aagcctgggg tgcctaatga gtgagctaac tcacattaat tgcgttgcgc tcactgcccg
    14221 ctttccagtc gggaaacctg tcgtgccagc tgcattaatg aatcggccaa cgcgcgggga
    14281 gaggcggttt gcgtattggg cgctcttccg cttcctcgct cactgactcg ctgcgctcgg
    14341 tcgttcggct gcggcgagcg gtatcagctc actcaaaggc ggtaatacgg ttatccacag
    14401 aatcagggga taacgcagga aagaacatgt gagcaaaagg ccagcaaaag gccaggaacc
    14461 gtaaaaaggc cgcgttgctg gcgtttttcc ataggctccg cccccctgac gagcatcaca
    14521 aaaatcgacg ctcaagtcag aggtggcgaa acccgacagg actataaaga taccaggcgt
    14581 ttccccctgg aagctccctc gtgcgctctc ctgttccgac cctgccgctt accggatacc
    14641 tgtccgcctt tctcccttcg ggaagcgtgg cgctttctca tagctcacgc tgtaggtatc
    14701 tcagttcggt gtaggtcgtt cgctccaagc tgggctgtgt gcacgaaccc cccgttcagc
    14761 ccgaccgctg cgccttatcc ggtaactatc gtcttgagtc caacccggta agacacgact
    14821 tatcgccact ggcagcagcc actggtaaca ggattagcag agcgaggtat gtaggcggtg
    14881 ctacagagtt cttgaagtgg tggcctaact acggctacac tagaaggaca gtatttggta
    14941 tctgcgctct gctgaagcca gttaccttcg gaaaaagagt tggtagctct tgatccggca
    15001 aacaaaccac cgctggtagc ggtggttttt ttgtttgcaa gcagcagatt acgcgcagaa
    15061 aaaaaggatc tcaagaagat cctttgatct tttctacggg gtctgacgct cagtggaacg
    15121 aaaactcacg ttaagggatt ttggtcatga gattatcaaa aaggatcttc acctagatcc
    15181 ttttaaatta aaaatgaagt tttaaatcaa tctaaagtat atatgagtaa acttggtctg
    15241 acagttacca atgcttaatc agtgaggcac ctatctcagc gatctgtcta tttcgttcat
    15301 ccatagttgc ctgactcccc gtcgtgtaga taactacgat acgggagggc ttaccatctg
    15361 gccccagtgc tgcaatgata ccgcgagacc cacgctcacc ggctccagat ttatcagcaa
    15421 taaaccagcc agccggaagg gccgagcgca gaagtggtcc tgcaacttta tccgcctcca
    15481 tccagtctat taattgttgc cgggaagcta gagtaagtag ttcgccagtt aatagtttgc
    15541 gcaacgttgt tgccattgct acaggcatcg tggtgtcacg ctcgtcgttt ggtatggctt
    15601 cattcagctc cggttcccaa cgatcaaggc gagttacatg atcccccatg ttgtgcaaaa
    15661 aagcggttag ctccttcggt cctccgatcg ttgtcagaag taagttggcc gcagtgttat
    15721 cactcatggt tatggcagca ctgcataatt ctcttactgt catgccatcc gtaagatgct
    15781 tttctgtgac tggtgagtac tcaaccaagt cattctgaga atagtgtatg cggcgaccga
    15841 gttgctcttg cccggcgtca atacgggata ataccgcgcc acatagcaga actttaaaag
    15901 tgctcatcat tggaaaacgt tcttcggggc gaaaactctc aaggatctta ccgctgttga
    15961 gatccagttc gatgtaaccc actcgtgcac ccaactgatc ttcagcatct tttactttca
    16021 ccagcgtttc tgggtgagca aaaacaggaa ggcaaaatgc cgcaaaaaag ggaataaggg
    16081 cgacacggaa atgttgaata ctcatactct tcctttttca atattattga agcatttatc
    16141 agggttattg tctcatgagc ggatacatat ttgaatgtat ttagaaaaat aaacaaatag
    16201 gggttccgcg cacatttccc cgaaaagtgc cacctaaatt gtaagcgtta atattttgtt
    16261 aaaattcgcg ttaaattttt gttaaatcag ctcatttttt aaccaatagg ccgaaatcgg
    16321 caaaatccct tataaatcaa aagaatagac cgagataggg ttgagtgttg ttccagtttg
    16381 gaacaagagt ccactattaa agaacgtgga ctccaacgtc aaaggnnnnn nnnnnnnnnn
    16441 nnnnnnnnnn nnnnnnnnnn nnnnnnnnnn nnnntnnnnn nnnnnnnnnn nnnnnnnnnn
    16501 nnnnnnnnnn nnnnnnnnnn nnnnnnnnnn nnnnnnnnnn nnnnnnnnnn nnnnnnnnnn
    16561 nnnnnngnnn nnnnnnnnnn nnnnnnnnnn nnnnnnnnnn nnnnnnnnnn nnnnnnnnnn
    16621 nnnnnnnnnn nnnnnnnnnn nnnnnnnnnn nnnnnnnnnn nnnnnnnnnn nnnnnnnnnn
    16681 nnnnnnnnnn ncccattcgc cattcaggct gcgcaactgt tgggaagggc gatcggtgcg
    16741 ggcctcttcg ctattacgcc agctggcgaa agggggatgt gctgcaaggc gattaagttg
    16801 ggtaacgcca gggttttccc agtcacgacg ttgtaaaacg acggccagtg agcgcgcgta
    16861 atacgactca ctatagggcg aattggagct
//
